>Addgene plasmid #210813 | pAdEasy-hALDOA D34S | addgene full sequence | sequence record 417857 | Addgene NGS Result
GAATAGGGGTGCCAACTCAGAGTAACGGATGCTGTTTCTCCCCCCGGTAGGCCGCAGGTACCGCGGAGGC
ACAAACGGCGGGTCCAGGGGAGCATCGAAGGGAGAACCCAGCGCCGCCGCCACTGGCGCCGCGCTCACCA
CACTCTCGTAGGAGGGAGGAGGACCTTCCTCATACATCGCCGCGCGCCGCATACTAAGGGGAATACAAGA
AAACCAACGCTCGGTGCCATGGCCTTGGTGAGTTTTTTATTTTGCATCATGCTTTTTTTTTTTTAAAACA
TTCTCCCCAGCCTGGGGCGAAGGTGCGCAAACGGGTTGCCACTCCCTCCCAAATCCAGGACGCTGCTGTC
GTCTGCCGAGTCATCGTCCTCCCACACCAGACCCCGCTGACGGTCGTGCCTTTGACGACGGGTGGGCGGG
CGCGGGCCTGGCACGTCCCTGTGCTCCTGCGCGTACGTCTTCCATCTACTCATCTTGTCCACTAGGCTCT
CTATCCCGTTGTTGGGAAATGCCGGAGGCAGGTTTTTTTCGCGCTGCGGCTGCAGCAGCGAGTTGTTTAG
GTACTCCTCCTCGCCCAGCAGGCGCGGGCGGGTGGTGCGAGTGCTGGTAAGAGACCCTATCAAGCTTGGA
AATGGGCTACTAGCATCTGACCGCGGGGCCGCAGCGCCTAGATCGGACAAGCTGCTTGGCCTGCGGAAGC
TTTCCTTTCGCAGCGCCGCCTCTGCCTGCTCGCGCTGTTGCAACTCTAGCAGGGTCTGCGGTTGCGGGGA
AAACACGCTGTCGTCTATGTCGTCCCAGAGGAATCCATCGTTACCCTCGGGCACCTCGAATCCCCCGGTG
TAGAAACCAGGGGGCGGTAGCCAGTGCGGGTTCAAGATGGCATTGGTGAAATACTCGGGGTTCACGGCGG
CCGCGCGATGCAAGTAGTCCATTAGGCGGTTGATAAACGGCCGGTTTGAGGCATACATGCCCGGTTCCAT
GTTGCGCGCGGTCATGTCCAGCGCCACGCTGGGCGTTACCCCGTCGCGCATCAGGTTAAGGCTCACGCTC
TGCTGCACGTAGCGCAAAATGCGCTCCTCCTCGCTGTTTAAACTGTGCAACGAGGGGATCTTCTGCCGCC
GGTTGGTCAGCAGGTAGTTTAGGGTTGCCTCCAGGCTGCCCGTGTCCTCCTGCCCCAGCGCGCGGCTGAC
ACTTGTAATCTCCTGGAAAGTATGCTCGTCCACATGCGCCTGACCTATGGCCTCGCGGTACAGTGTCAGC
AAGTGACCTAGGTATGTGTCCCGGGACACGCTGCCACTGTCCGTGAAGGGCGCTATTAGCAGCAGCAACA
GGCGCGAGTTGGGCGTCAGCAAGCTAGACACGGTCGCGCGGTCGCCTGTGGGAGCCCGCACCCCCCACAG
CCCCTGCAAGTTTTTGAAAGCCTGGCTCAGGTTTACGGTCTGCAGGCCTTGTCTACTGGTCTGGAAAAAA
TAGTCTGGCCCAGACTGGTACACCTCACTTTGCGGTGTCTCAGTCACCATTAGCCGCAGTGCGCTCACAA
AGTTGGTGTAGTCCTCCTGTCCCCGCGGCACGTTGGCGGGCTGTGTACTCAGGAAGGCGTTTAGTGCAAC
CATGGAGCCCAGGTTGCCCTGCTGCTGCGCGCGCTCACGCTGCGCCACGGCCTCGCGCACATCCCCCACC
AGCCGGTCCAGGTTGGTCTGCACGTTGCCGCTGTTGTAACGAGCCACGCGCTGAAGCAGCGCGTCGTAGA
CCAGGCCGGCCTCGTCGGGCCGGATGGCCCTGTTTTCGGCCAGCGCGTTTACGATCGCCAGCACCTTCTC
GTGCGTGGGGTTTGCGCGCGCCGGGACCACCGCTTCCAGAATTGCGGAGAGCCGGTTGGCCTGCGGCTGC
TGCCGGAACGCGTCAGGATTGCGCGCAGTCAGCGACATGATGCGGTCCATGACCTGGCGCCAGTCGTCCG
TGGAGTTAAGGCCGGACGGCTGGCTCTGCAGCGCCGCCCGCACCGCCGGGTCCGTTGCGTCTTGCATCAT
CTGATCAGAAACATCACCGCTTAGTACTCGCCGTCCTCTGGCTCGTACTCATCGTCCTCGTCATATTCCT
CCACGCCGCCGACGTTGCCAGCGCGCGCGGGTGCCACCGCCAGCCCAGGTCCGGCCCCAGCTGCCTCCAG
GGCGCGTCGGCTTGGGGCCCAGCGCAGGTCAGCGCCCGCGTCAAAGTAGGACTCGGCCTCTCTATCGCCG
CTGCCCGTGCCAGCCAGGGCCCTTTGCAGGCTGTGCATCAGCTCGCGGTCGCTGAGCTCGCGCCGCCGGC
TCACGCTCACGGCCTTGTGGATGCGCTCGTTGCGATAAACGCCCAGGTCGTCGCTCAAGGTAAGCACCTT
CAGCGCCATGCGCATGTAGAACCCCTCGATCTTTACCTCCTTGTCTATGGGAACGTAAGGGGTATGGTAT
ATCTTGCGGGCGTAAAACTTGCCCAGGCTAAGCATGGAATAGTTGATGGCGGCCACCTTGTCAGCCAGGC
TCAAGCTGCGCTCCTGCACCACTATGCTCTGCAGGATGTTTATCAAATCGAGCAGCCAGCGGCCCTCGGG
CTCTACTATGTTTAGCAGCGCATCCCTGAATGCCTCGTTGTCCCTGCTGTGCTGCACTATAAGGAACAGC
TGCGCCATGAGCGGCTTGCTATTTGGGTTTTGCTCCAGCGCGCTTACAAAGTCCCACAGATGCATCAGTC
CTATAGCCACCTCCTCGCGCGCCACAAGCGTACGCACGTGGTTGTTAAAGCTTTTTTGAAAGTTAATCTC
CTGGTTCACCGTCTGCTCGTATGCGGTTACCAGGTCGGCGGCCGCCACGTGTGCGCGCGCGGGACTAATC
CCGGTTCGCGCGTCGGGCTCAAAGTCCTCCTCGCGCAGCAACCGCTCGCGATTCAGGCCATGCCGCAGCT
CGCGCCCTGCGTGGAACTTTCGATCCCGCATCTCCTCGGGCTCCTCTCCCTCGCGGTCGCGAAACAGGTT
CTGCCGCGGCACGTACGCCTCACGCGTATCACGCTTCAGCTGCACCCTTGGGTGCCGCTCAGGAGAGGGC
GCTCCTAGCCGCGCCAGGCCCTCGCCCTCCTCCAAGTCCAGGTAGTGCCGGGCCCGGCGCCGCGGGGGTT
CGTAATCACCATCTGCTGCCGCGTCAACCGCGGATGTCGCCCCTCCTGACGCGGTAGGAGGAGGGGAGGG
TGCCCTGCATGTCTGCCGCTGCTCTTGCTCTTGCCGCTGCTGAGGAGGGGGGCGCATCTGCCGCAGCACC
GGATGCATCTGGGAAAAGCAAAAAAGGGGCTCGTCCCTGTTTCCGGAGGAATTTGCAAGCGGGGTCTTGC
ATGACGGGGAGGCAAACCCCCGTTCGCCGCAGTCCGGCCGGTCCGAGACTCGAACCGGGGGTCCCGCGAC
TCAACCCTTGGAAAATAACCCTCCGGCTACAGGGAGCGAGCCACTTAATGCTTTCGCTTTCCAGCCTAAC
CGCTTACGCTGCGCGCGGCCAGTGGCCAAAAAAGCTAGCGCAGCAGCCGCCGCGCCTGGAAGGAAGCCAA
AAGGAGCACTCCCCCGTTGTCTGACGTCGCACACCTGGGTTCGACACGCGGGCGGTAACCGCATGGATCA
CGGCGGACGGCCGGATACGGGGCTCGAACCCCGGTCGTCCGCCATGATACCCTTGCGAATTTATCCACCA
GACCACGGAAGAGTGCCCGCTTACAGGCTCTCCTTTTGCACGCTAGAGCGTCAACGATTGCGCGCGCCTG
ACCGGCCAGAGCGTCCCGACCATGGAGCACTTTTTGCCGCTGCGCAACATCTGGAACCGCGTCCGCGACT
TTCCGCGCGCCTCCACCACCGCCGCCGGCATCACCTGGATGTCCAGGTACATCTACGGATATCATCGCCT
TATGTTGGAAGATCTCGCCCCCGGAGCCCCGGCCACCCTACGCTGGCCCCTCTACCGCCAGCCGCCGCCG
CACTTTTTGGTGGGATACCAGTACCTGGTGCGGACTTGCAACGACTACGTATTTGACTCGAGGGCTTACT
CGCGTCTCAGGTACACCGAGCTCTCGCAGCCGGGTCACCAGACCGTTAACTGGTCCGTTATGGCCAACTG
CACTTACACCATCAACACGGGCGCATACCACCGCTTTGTGGACATGGATGACTTCCAGTCTACCCTCACG
CAGGTGCAGCAGGCCATATTAGCCGAGCGCGTTGTCGCCGACCTAGCCCTGCTTCAGCCGATGAGGGGCT
TCGGGGTCACACGCATGGGAGGAAGAGGGCGCCACCTACGGCCAAACTCCGCCGCCGCCGCAGCGATAGA
TGCAAGAGATGCAGGACAAGAGGAAGGAGAAGAAGAAGTGCCGGTAGAAAGGCTCATGCAAGACTACTAC
AAAGACCTGCGCCGATGTCAAAACGAAGCCTGGGGCATGGCCGACCGCCTGCGCATTCAGCAGGCCGGAC
CCAAGGACATGGTGCTTCTGTCGACCATCCGCCGTCTCAAGACCGCCTACTTTAATTACATCATCAGCAG
CACCTCCGCCAGAAACAACCCCGACCGCCGCCCGCTGCCGCCCGCCACGGTGCTCAGCCTACCTTGCGAC
TGTGACTGGTTAGACGCCTTTCTCGAGAGGTTTTCCGATCCGGTCGATGCGGACTCGCTCAGGTCCCTCG
GCGGCGGAGTACCTACACAACAATTGTTGAGATGCATCGTTAGCGCCGTATCCCTGCCGCATGGCAGCCC
CCCGCCAACCCATAACCGGGACATGACGGGCGGCGTCTTCCAACTGCGCCCCCGCGAGAACGGCCGCGCC
GTCACCGAGACCATGCGCCGTCGCCGCGGGGAGATGATCGAGCGCTTTGTCGACCGCCTCCCGGTGCGCC
GTCGTCGCCGCCGTGTCCCCCCTCCCCCACCGCCGCCAGAAGAAGAAGAAGGGGAGGCCCTTATGGAAGA
GGAGATTGAAGAAGAAGAAGAGGCCCCTGTAGCCTTTGAGCGCGAGGTGCGCGACACTGTCGCCGAGCTC
ATCCGTCTTCTGGAGGAGGAGTTAACCGTGTCGGCGCGCAACTCCCAGTTTTTCAACTTCGCCGTGGACT
TCTACGAGGCCATGGAGCGCCTTGAGGCCTTGGGGGATATCAACGAATCCACGTTGCGACGCTGGGTTAT
GTACTTCTTCGTGGCAGAACACACCGCCACCACCCTCAACTACCTCTTTCAGCGCCTGCGAAACTACGCC
GTCTTCGCCCGGCACGTGGAGCTCAATCTCGCGCAGGTGGTCATGCGCGCCCGCGATGCCGAAGGGGGCG
TGGTCTACAGCCGCGTCTGGAACGAGGGAGGCCTCAACGCCTTCTCGCAGCTCATGGCCCGCATTTCCAA
CGACCTCGCCGCCACCGTGGAGCGAGCCGGACGCGGAGATCTCCAGGAGGAAGAGATCGAGCAGTTCATG
GCCGAGATCGCCTATCAAGACAACTCAGGAGACGTGCAGGAGATTTTGCGCCAGGCCGCCGTCAACGACA
CCGAAATTGATTCTGTCGAACTCTCTTTCAGGTTCAAGCTCACCGGGCCCGTCGTCTTCACGCAGAGGCG
CCAGATTCAGGAGATCAACCGCCGCGTCGTCGCGTTCGCCAGCAACCTACGCGCGCAGCACCAGCTCCTG
CCCGCGCGCGGCGCCGACGTGCCCCTGCCCCCTCTCCCGGCGGGTCCGGAGCCCCCCCTACCTCCGGGGG
CTCGCCCGCGTCACCGCTTTTAGATGCATCATCCAAGGACACCCCCGCGGCCCACCGCCCGCCGCGCGGT
ACCGTAGTCGCGCCGCGGGGATGCGGCCTCTTGCAAGCCATCGACGCCGCCACCAACCAGCCCCTGGAAA
TTAGGTATCACCTGGATCTAGCCCGCGCCCTGACCCGTCTATGCGAGGTAAACCTGCAGGAGCTCCCGCC
TGACCTGACGCCGCGGGAGCTCCAGACCATGGACAGCTCCCATCTGCGCGATGTTGTCATCAAGCTCCGA
CCGCCGCGCGCGGACATCTGGACTTTGGGCTCGCGCGGCGTGGTGGTCCGATCCACCGTAACTCCCCTCG
AGCAGCCAGACGGTCAAGGACAAGCAGCCGAAGTAGAAGACCACCAGCCAAACCCGCCAGGCGAGGGGCT
CAAATTCCCACTCTGCTTCCTTGTGCGCGGTCGTCAGGTCAACCTCGTGCAGGATGTACAGCCCGTGCAC
CGCTGCCAGTACTGCGCACGTTTTTACAAAAGCCAGCACGAGTGTTCGGCCCGTCGCAGGGACTTCTACT
TTCACCACATCAATAGCCACTCCTCCAATTGGTGGCGGGAGATCCAGTTCTTCCCGATCGGCTCGCATCC
TCGCACCGAGCGTCTCTTTGTCACCTACGATGTAGAGACCTATACTTGGATGGGGGCCTTTGGGAAGCAG
CTCGTGCCCTTCATGCTGGTCATGAAGTTCGGCGGAGATGAGCCTCTAGTGACTGCCGCGCGAGACCTAG
CCGCGAACCTTGGATGGGACCGCTGGGAACAAGACCCGCTTACCTTCTACTGCATCACCCCAGAAAAAAT
GGCCATAGGTCGCCAGTTTAGGACCTTTCGCGACCACCTGCAAATGCTAATGGCCCGTGACCTGTGGAGC
TCATTCGTCGCTTCCAACCCTCATCTTGCAGACTGGGCCCTTTCAGAGCACGGGCTCAGCTCCCCTGAAG
AGCTCACCTACGAGGAACTTAAAAAATTGCCTTCCATCAAGGGCATCCCGCGCTTCTTGGAACTTTACAT
TGTGGGCCACAACATCAACGGCTTTGACGAGATCGTGCTCGCCGCCCAGGTAATTAACAACCGTTCCGAG
GTGCCGGGACCCTTCCGCATCACACGCAACTTTATGCCTCGCGCGGGAAAGATACTCTTCAACGATGTCA
CCTTCGCCCTGCCAAATCCGCGTTCCAAAAAGCGCACGGACTTTTTGCTCTGGGAGCAGGGCGGATGCGA
CGACACTGACTTCAAATACCAGTACCTCAAAGTCATGGTCAGGGACACCTTTGCGCTCACCCACACCTCG
CTCCGGAAGGCCGCGCAGGCATACGCGCTACCCGTAGAAAAGGGATGCTGCGCCTACCAGGCCGTCAACC
AGTTCTACATGCTAGGCTCTTACCGTTCGGAGGCCGACGGGTTTCCGATCCAAGAGTACTGGAAAGACCG
CGAAGAGTTTGTCCTCAACCGCGAGCTGTGGAAAAAAAAGGGACAGGATAAGTATGACATCATCAAGGAA
ACCCTGGACTACTGCGCCCTAGACGTGCAGGTCACCGCCGAGCTGGTCAACAAGCTGCGCGACTCCTACG
CCTCCTTCGTGCGTGACGCGGTAGGTCTCACAGACGCCAGCTTCAACGTCTTCCAGCGTCCAACCATATC
ATCCAACTCACATGCCATCTTCAGGCAGATAGTCTTCCGAGCAGAGCAGCCCGCCCGTAGCAACCTCGGT
CCCGACCTCCTCGCTCCCTCGCACGAACTATACGATTACGTGCGCGCCAGCATCCGCGGTGGAAGATGCT
ACCCTACATATCTTGGAATACTCAGAGAGCCCCTCTACGTTTACGACATTTGCGGCATGTACGCCTCCGC
GCTCACCCACCCCATGCCATGGGGTCCCCCACTCAACCCATACGAGCGCGCGCTTGCCGCCCGCGCATGG
CAGCAGGCGCTAGACTTGCAAGGATGCAAGATAGACTACTTCGACGCGCGCCTGCTGCCCGGGGTCTTTA
CCGTGGACGCAGACCCCCCGGACGAGACGCAGCTAGACCCCCTACCGCCATTCTGCTCGCGCAAGGGCGG
CCGCCTCTGCTGGACCAACGAGCGCCTACGCGGAGAGGTAGCCACCAGCGTTGACCTTGTCACCCTGCAC
AACCGCGGTTGGCGCGTGCACCTGGTGCCCGACGAGCGCACCACCGTCTTTCCCGAATGGCGGTGCGTTG
CGCGCGAATACGTGCAGCTAAACATCGCGGCCAAGGAGCGCGCCGATCGCGACAAAAACCAAACCCTGCG
CTCCATCGCCAAGTTGCTGTCCAACGCCCTCTACGGGTCGTTTGCCACCAAGCTTGACAACAAAAAGATT
GTCTTTTCTGACCAGATGGATGCGGCCACCCTCAAAGGCATCACCGCGGGCCAGGTGAATATCAAATCCT
CCTCGTTTTTGGAAACTGACAATCTTAGCGCAGAAGTCATGCCCGCTTTTCAGAGGGAGTACTCACCCCA
ACAGCTGGCCCTCGCAGACAGCGATGCGGAAGAGAGTGAGGACGAACGCGCCCCCACCCCCTTTTATAGC
CCCCCTTCAGGAACACCCGGTCACGTGGCCTACACCTACAAACCAATCACCTTCCTTGATGCCGAAGAGG
GCGACATGTGTCTTCACACCCTGGAGCGAGTGGACCCCCTAGTGGACAACGACCGCTACCCCTCCCACTT
AGCCTCCTTCGTGCTGGCCTGGACGCGAGCCTTTGTCTCAGAGTGGTCCGAGTTTCTATACGAGGAGGAC
CGCGGAACACCGCTCGAGGACAGGCCTCTCAAGTCTGTATACGGGGACACGGACAGCCTTTTCGTCACCG
AGCGTGGACACCGGCTCATGGAAACCAGAGGTAAGAAACGCATCAAAAAGCATGGGGGAAACCTGGTTTT
TGACCCCGAACGGCCAGAGCTCACCTGGCTCGTGGAATGCGAGACCGTCTGCGGGGCCTGCGGCGCGGAT
GCCTACTCCCCGGAATCGGTATTTCTCGCGCCCAAGCTCTACGCCCTCAAAAGTCTGCACTGCCCCTCGT
GCGGCGCCTCCTCCAAGGGCAAGCTGCGCGCCAAGGGCCACGCCGCGGAGGGGCTGGACTATGACACCAT
GGTCAAATGCTACCTGGCCGACGCGCAGGGCGAAGACCGGCAGCGCTTCAGCACCAGCAGGACCAGCCTC
AAGCGCACCCTGGCCAGCGCGCAGCCCGGAGCGCACCCCTTCACCGTGACCCAGACTACGCTGACGAGGA
CCCTGCGCCCGTGGAAAGACATGACCCTGGCCCGTCTGGACGAGCACCGACTACTGCCGTACAGCGAAAG
CCGCCCCAACCCGCGAAACGAGGAGATATGCTGGATCGAGATGCCGTAGAGCAGGTGACCGAGCTGTGGG
ACCGCCTGGAACTGCTTGGTCAAACGCTCAAAAGCATGCCTACGGCGGACGGTCTCAAACCGTTGAAAAA
CTTTGCTTCCTTGCAAGAACTGCTATCGCTGGGCGGCGAGCGCCTTCTGGCGGATTTGGTCAGGGAAAAC
ATGCGAGTCAGGGACATGCTTAACGAAGTGGCCCCCCTGCTCAGGGATGACGGCAGCTGCAGCTCTCTTA
ACTACCAGTTGCAGCCGGTAATAGGTGTGATTTACGGGCCCACCGGCTGCGGTAAGTCGCAGCTGCTCAG
GAACCTGCTTTCTTCCCAGCTGATCTCCCCTACCCCGGAAACCGTTTTCTTCATCGCCCCGCAGGTAGAC
ATGATCCCCCCATCTGAACTCAAAGCGTGGGAAATGCAAATCTGTGAGGGTAACTACGCCCCTGGGCCGG
ATGGAACCATTATACCGCAGTCTGGCACCCTCCGCCCGCGCTTTGTAAAAATGGCCTATGACGATCTCAT
CCTGGAACACAACTATGACGTTAGTGATCCCAGAAATATCTTCGCCCAGGCCGCCGCCCGTGGGCCCATT
GCCATCATTATGGACGAATGCATGGAAAATCTTGGAGGTCACAAGGGCGTCTCCAAGTTCTTCCACGCAT
TTCCTTCTAAGCTACATGACAAATTTCCCAAGTGCACCGGATACACTGTGCTGGTGGTTCTGCACAACAT
GAATCCCCGGAGGGATATGGCTGGGAACATAGCCAACCTAAAAATACAGTCCAAGATGCATCTCATATCC
CCACGTATGCACCCATCCCAGCTTAACCGCTTTGTAAACACTTACACCAAGGGCCTGCCCCTGGCAATCA
GCTTGCTACTGAAAGACATTTTTAGGCACCACGCCCAGCGCTCCTGCTACGACTGGATCATCTACAACAC
CACCCCGCAGCATGAAGCTCTGCAGTGGTGCTACCTCCACCCCAGAGACGGGCTTATGCCCATGTATCTG
AACATCCAGAGTCACCTTTACCACGTCCTGGAAAAAATACACAGGACCCTCAACGACCGAGACCGCTGGT
CCCGGGCCTACCGCGCGCGCAAAACCCCTAAATAAAGACAGCAAGACACTTGCTTGATCCAAATCCAAAC
AGAGTCTGGTTTTTTATTTATGTTTTAAACCGCATTGGGAGGGGAGGAAGCCTTCAGGGCAGAAACCTGC
TGGCGCAGATCCAACAGCTGCTGAGAAACGACATTAAGTTCCCGGGTCAAAGAATCCAATTGTGCCAAAA
GAGCCGTCAACTTGTCATCGCGGGCGGATGAACGGGAAGCTGCACTGCTTGCAAGCGGGCTCAGGAAAGC
AAAGTCAGTCACAATCCCGCGGGCGGTGGCTGCAGCGGCTGAAGCGGCGGCGGAGGCTGCAGTCTCCAAC
GGCGTTCCAGACACGGTCTCGTAGGTCAAGGTAGTAGAGTTTGCGGGCAGGACGGGGCGACCATCAATGC
TGGAGCCCATCACATTCTGACGCACCCCGGCCCATGGGGGCATGCGCGTTGTCAAATATGAGCTCACAAT
GCTTCCATCAAACGAGTTGGTGCTCATGGCGGCGGCGGCTGCTGCAAAACAGATACAAAACTACATAAGA
CCCCCACCTTATATATTCTTTCCCACCCTTAACCACGCCCAGATCCTCTAGCAGTGATAAACGTCTAATA
GTAATCAATTACGGGGTCATTAGTTCATAGCCCATATATGGAGTTCCGCGTTACATAACTTACGGTAAAT
GGCCCGCCTGGCTGACCGCCCAACGACCCCCGCCCATTGACGTCAATAATGACGTATGTTCCCATAGTAA
CGCCAATAGGGACTTTCCATTGACGTCAATGGGTGGAGTATTTACGGTAAACTGCCCACTTGGCAGTACA
TCAAGTGTATCATATGCCAAGTACGCCCCCTATTGACGTCAATGACGGTAAATGGCCCGCCTGGCATTAT
GCCCAGTACATGACCTTATGGGACTTTCCTACTTGGCAGTACATCTACGTATTAGTCATCGCTATTACCA
TGGTGATGCGGTTTTGGCAGTACATCAATGGGCGTGGATAGCGGTTTGACTCACGGGGATTTCCAAGTCT
CCACCCCATTGACGTCAATGGGAGTTTGTTTTGGCACCAAAATCAACGGGACTTTCCAAAATGTCGTAAC
AACTCCGCCCCATTGACGCAAATGGGCGGTAGGCGTGTACGGTGGGAGGTCTATATAAGCAGAGCTGGTT
TAGTGAACCGTCAGATCCGCTAGAGATCTGTTAACGCCACCATGTACCCTTATGACGTACCTGACTATGC
TGGCGCCTACCCTTATGACGTACCTGACTATGCTGGATACCCTTATGACGTACCTGACTATGCTGGATCT
AGAGAATTCGGATCCATGCCCTACCAATATCCAGCACTGACCCCGGAGCAGAAGAAGGAGCTGTCTGACA
TCGCTCACCGCATCGTGGCACCTGGCAAGGGCATCCTGGCTGCAAGTGAGTCCACTGGGAGCATTGCCAA
GCGGCTGCAGTCCATTGGCACCGAGAACACCGAGGAGAACCGGCGCTTCTACCGCCAGCTGCTGCTGACA
GCTGACGACCGCGTGAACCCCTGCATTGGGGGTGTCATCCTCTTCCATGAGACACTCTACCAGAAGGCGG
ATGATGGGCGTCCCTTCCCCCAAGTTATCAAATCCAAGGGCGGTGTTGTGGGCATCAAGGTAGACAAGGG
CGTGGTCCCCCTGGCAGGGACAAATGGCGAGACTACCACCCAAGGGTTGGATGGGCTGTCTGAGCGCTGT
GCCCAGTACAAGAAGGACGGAGCTGACTTCGCCAAGTGGCGTTGTGTGCTGAAGATTGGGGAACACACCC
CCTCAGCCCTCGCCATCATGGAAAATGCCAATGTTCTGGCCCGTTATGCCAGTATCTGCCAGCAGAATGG
CATTGTGCCCATCGTGGAGCCTGAGATCCTCCCTGATGGGGACCATGACTTGAAGCGCTGCCAGTATGTG
ACCGAGAAGGTGCTGGCTGCTGTCTACAAGGCTCTGAGTGACCACCACATCTACCTGGAAGGCACCTTGC
TGAAGCCCAACATGGTCACCCCAGGCCATGCTTGCACTCAGAAGTTTTCTCATGAGGAGATTGCCATGGC
GACCGTCACAGCGCTGCGCCGCACAGTGCCCCCCGCTGTCACTGGGATCACCTTCCTGTCTGGAGGCCAG
AGTGAGGAGGAGGCGTCCATCAACCTCAATGCCATTAACAAGTGCCCCCTGCTGAAGCCCTGGGCCCTGA
CCTTCTCCTACGGCCGAGCCCTGCAGGCCTCTGCCCTGAAGGCCTGGGGCGGGAAGAAGGAGAACCTGAA
GGCTGCGCAGGAGGAGTATGTCAAGCGAGCCCTGGCCAACAGCCTTGCCTGTCAAGGAAAGTACACTCCG
AGCGGTCAGGCTGGGGCTGCTGCCAGCGAGTCCCTCTTCGTCTCTAACCACGCCTATTAACTCGAGCCTA
AGCTTCTAGATAAGATATCCGATCCACCGGATCTAGATAACTGATCATAATCAGCCATACCACATTTGTA
GAGGTTTTACTTGCTTTAAAAAACCTCCCACACCTCCCCCTGAACCTGAAACATAAAATGAATGCAATTG
TTGTTGTTAACTTGTTTATTGCAGCTTATAATGGTTACAAATAAAGCAATAGCATCACAAATTTCACAAA
TAAAGCATTTTTTTCACTGCATTCTAGTTGTGGTTTGTCCAAACTCATCAATGTATCTTAACGCGGAGGT
TTATCGACGATCTGCTAGTGATTAATAGTAATCAATTACGGGGTCATTAGTTCATAGCCCATATATGGAG
TTCCGCGTTACATAACTTACGGTAAATGGCCCGCCTGGCTGACCGCCCAACGACCCCCGCCCATTGACGT
CAATAATGACGTATGTTCCCATAGTAACGCCAATAGGGACTTTCCATTGACGTCAATGGGTGGAGTATTT
ACGGTAAACTGCCCACTTGGCAGTACATCAAGTGTATCATATGCCAAGTACGCCCCCTATTGACGTCAAT
GACGGTAAATGGCCCGCCTGGCATTATGCCCAGTACATGACCTTATGGGACTTTCCTACTTGGCAGTACA
TCTACGTATTAGTCATCGCTATTACCATGGTGATGCGGTTTTGGCAGTACATCAATGGGCGTGGATAGCG
GTTTGACTCACGGGGATTTCCAAGTCTCCACCCCATTGACGTCAATGGGAGTTTGTTTTGGCACCAAAAT
CAACGGGACTTTCCAAAATGTCGTAACAACTCCGCCCCATTGACGCAAATGGGCGGTAGGCGTGTACGGT
GGGAGGTCTATATAAGCAGAGCTGGTTTAGTGAACCGTCAGATCCGCTAGCGCTACCGGTCGCCACCATG
GTGAGCAAGGGCGAGGAGCTGTTCACCGGGGTGGTGCCCATCCTGGTCGAGCTGGACGGCGACGTAAACG
GCCACAAGTTCAGCGTGTCCGGCGAGGGCGAGGGCGATGCCACCTACGGCAAGCTGACCCTGAAGTTCAT
CTGCACCACCGGCAAGCTGCCCGTGCCCTGGCCCACCCTCGTGACCACCCTGACCTACGGCGTGCAGTGC
TTCAGCCGCTACCCCGACCACATGAAGCAGCACGACTTCTTCAAGTCCGCCATGCCCGAAGGCTACGTCC
AGGAGCGCACCATCTTCTTCAAGGACGACGGCAACTACAAGACCCGCGCCGAGGTGAAGTTCGAGGGCGA
CACCCTGGTGAACCGCATCGAGCTGAAGGGCATCGACTTCAAGGAGGACGGCAACATCCTGGGGCACAAG
CTGGAGTACAACTACAACAGCCACAACGTCTATATCATGGCCGACAAGCAGAAGAACGGCATCAAGGTGA
ACTTCAAGATCCGCCACAACATCGAGGACGGCAGCGTGCAGCTCGCCGACCACTACCAGCAGAACACCCC
CATCGGCGACGGCCCCGTGCTGCTGCCCGACAACCACTACCTGAGCACCCAGTCCGCCCTGAGCAAAGAC
CCCAACGAGAAGCGCGATCACATGGTCCTGCTGGAGTTCGTGACCGCCGCCGGGATCACTCTCGGCATGG
ACGAGCTGTACAAGTCCGGACTCAGATCCACCGGATCTAGATAACTGATCATAATCAGCCATACCACATT
TGTAGAGGTTTTACTTGCTTTAAAAAACCTCCCACACCTCCCCCTGAACCTGAAACATAAAATGAATGCA
ATTGTTGTTGTTAACTTGTTTATTGCAGCTTATAATGGTTACAAATAAAGCAATAGCATCACAAATTTCA
CAAATAAAGCATTTTTTTCACTGCATTCTAGTTGTGGTTTGTCCAAACTCATCAATGTATCTTAACGCGA
TCAAGCTAGCTTGCTAGACTCGACTGACTATAATAATAAAACGCCAACTTTGACCCGGAACGCGGAAAAC
ACCTGAGAAAAACACCTGGGCGAGTCTCCACGTAAACGGTCAAAGTCCCCGCGGCCCTAGACAAATATTA
CGCGCTATGAGTAACACAAAATTATTCAGATTTCACTTCCTCTTATTCAGTTTTCCCGCGAAAATGGCCA
AATCTTACTCGGTTACGCCCAAATTTACTACAACATCCGCCTAAAACCGCGCGAAAATTGTCACTTCCTG
TGTACACCGGCGCACACCAAAAACGTCACTTTTGCCACATCCGTCGCTTACATGTGTTCCGCCACACTTG
CAACATCACACTTCCGCCACACTACTACGTCACCCGCCCCGTTCCCACGCCCCGCGCCACGTCACAAACT
CCACCCCCTCATTATCATATTGGCTTCAATCCAAAATAAGGTATATTATTGATGATGTTAATTAAGAATT
AATTCGATCCTGAATGGCGAATGG
[124 nt withheld, positions 15075-15198]
C
[91 nt withheld, positions 15200-15290]
A
[49 nt withheld, positions 15292-15340]
CCTTTGACGTTGGAGTCCACGTTCTTT
[37 nt withheld, positions 15368-15404]
ACCCTATCTCGGTCTATTCTTTTGATTTATAAGGGATTTTGCCGATTTCGGCCTATTGGTTAAAAAATGA
GCTGATTTAACAAAAATTTTAACAAAATTCAGAAGAACTCGTCAAGAAGGCGATAGAAGGCGATGCGCTG
CGAATCGGGAGCGGCGATACCGTAAAGCACGAGGAAGCGGTCAGCCCATTCGCCGCCAAGCTCTTCAGCA
ATATCACGGGTAGCCAACGCTATGTCCTGATAGCGGTCCGCCACACCCAGCCGGCCACAGTCGATGAATC
CAGAAAAGCGGCCATTTTCCACCATGATATTCGGCAAGCAGGCATCGCCATGGGTCACGACGAGATCCTC
GCCGTCGGGCATGCTCGCCTTGAGCCTGGCGAACAGTTCGGCTGGCGCGAGCCCCTGATGCTCTTCGTCC
AGATCATCCTGATCGACAAGACCGGCTTCCATCCGAGTACGTGCTCGCTCGATGCGATGTTTCGCTTGGT
GGTCGAATGGGCAGGTAGCCGGATCAAGCGTATGCAGCCGCCGCATTGCATCAGCCATGATGGATACTTT
CTCGGCAGGAGCAAGGTGAGATGACAGGAGATCCTGCCCCGGCACTTCGCCCAATAGCAGCCAGTCCCTT
CCCGCTTCAGTGACAACGTCGAGCACAGCTGCGCAAGGAACGCCCGTCGTGGCCAGCCACGATAGCCGCG
CTGCCTCGTCTTGCAGTTCATTCAGGGCACCGGACAGGTCGGTCTTGACAAAAAGAACCGGGCGCCCCTG
CGCTGACAGCCGGAACACGGCGGCATCAGAGCAGCCGATTGTCTGTTGTGCCCAGTCATAGCCGAATAGC
CTCTCCACCCAAGCGGCCGGAGAACCTGCGTGCAATCCATCTTGTTCAATCATGCGAAACGATCCTCATC
CTGTCTCTTGATCAGAGCTTGATCCCCTGCGCCATCAGATCCTTGGCGGCAAGAAAGCCATCCAGTTTAC
TTTGCAGGGCTTCCCAACCTTACCAGAGGGCGCCCCAGCTGGCAATTCCGGTTCGCTTGCTGTCCATAAA
ACCGCCCAGTCTAGCTATCGCCATGTAAGCCCACTGCAAGCTACCTGCTTTCTCTTTGCGCTTGCGTTTT
CCCTTGTCCAGATAGCCCAGTAGCTGACATTCATCCGGGGTCAGCACCGTTTCTGCGGACTGGCTTTCTA
CGTGAAAAGGATCTAGGTGAAGATCCTTTTTGATAATCTCATGGCTGCAGCAATGGCAACAACGTTGCGC
AAACTATTAACTGGCGAACTACTTACTCTAGCTTCCCGGCAACAATTAATAGACTGGATGGAGGCGGATA
AAGTTGCAGGACCACTTCTGCGCTCGGCCCTTCCGGCTGGCTGGTTTATTGCTGATAAATCTGGAGCCGG
TGAGCGTGGGTCTCGCGGTATCATTGCAGCACTGGGGCCAGATGGTAAGCCCTCCCGTATCGTAGTTATC
TACACGACGGGGAGTCAGGCAACTATGGATGAACGAAATAGACAGATCGCTGAGATAGGTGCCTCACTGA
TTAAGCATTGGTAACTGTCAGACCAAGTTTACTCATATATACTTTAGATTGATTTAAAACTTCATTTTTA
ATTTAAAAGGATCTAGGTGAAGATCCTTTTTGATAATCTCATGACCAAAATCCCTTAACGTGAGTTTTCG
TTCCACTGAGCGTCAGACCCCGTAGAAAAGATCAAAGGATCTTCTTGAGATCCTTTTTTTCTGCGCGTAA
TCTGCTGCTTGCAAACAAAAAAACCACCGCTACCAGCGGTGGTTTGTTTGCCGGATCAAGAGCTACCAAC
TCTTTTTCCGAAGGTAACTGGCTTCAGCAGAGCGCAGATACCAAATACTGTCCTTCTAGTGTAGCCGTAG
TTAGGCCACCACTTCAAGAACTCTGTAGCACCGCCTACATACCTCGCTCTGCTAATCCTGTTACCAGTGG
CTGCTGCCAGTGGCGATAAGTCGTGTCTTACCGGGTTGGACTCAAGACGATAGTTACCGGATAAGGCGCA
GCGGTCGGGCTGAACGGGGGGTTCGTGCACACAGCCCAGCTTGGAGCGAACGACCTACACCGAACTGAGA
TACCTACAGCGTGAGCTATGAGAAAGCGCCACGCTTCCCGAAGGGAGAAAGGCGGACAGGTATCCGGTAA
GCGGCAGGGTCGGAACAGGAGAGCGCACGAGGGAGCTTCCAGGGGGAAACGCCTGGTATCTTTATAGTCC
TGTCGGGTTTCGCCACCTCTGACTTGAGCGTCGATTTTTGTGATGCTCGTCAGGGGGGCGGAGCCTATGG
AAAAACGCCAGCAACGCGGCCTTTTTACGGTTCCTGGCCTTTTGCTGGCCTTTTGCTCACATGTTCTTTC
CTGCGTTATCCCCTGATTCTGTGGATAACCGTATTACCGCCTTTGAGTGAGCTGATACCGCTCGCCGCAG
CCGAACGACCGAGCGCAGCGAGTCAGTGAGCGAGGAAGCGGAAGAGCGCCTGATGCGGTATTTTCTCCTT
ACGCATCTGTGCGGTATTTCACACCGCATATGGTGCACTCTCAGTACAATCTGCTCTGATGCCGCATAGT
TAAGCCAGTATACACTCCGCTATCGCTACGTGACTGGGTCATGGCTGCGCCCCGACACCCGCCAACACCC
GCTGACGCGCCCTGACGGGCTTGTCTGCTCCCGGCATCCGCTTACAGACAAGCTGTGACCGTCTCCGGGA
GCTGCATGTGTCAGAGGTTTTCACCGTCATCACCGAAACGCGCGAGGCAGCTGCGGTAAAGCTCATCAGC
GTGGTCGTGAAGCGATTCACAGATGTCTGCCTGTTCATCCGCGTCCAGCTCGTTGAGTTTCTCCAGAAGC
GTTAATGTCTGGCTTCTGATAAAGCGGGCCATGTTAAGGGCGGTTTTTTCCTGTTTGGTCACTGATGCCT
CCGTGTAAGGGGGATTTCTGTTCATGGGGGTAATGATACCGATGAAACGAGAGAGGATGCTCACGATACG
GGTTACTGATGATGAACATGCCCGGTTACTGGAACGTTGTGAGGGTAAACAACTGGCGGTATGGATGCGG
CGGGACCAGAGAAAAATCACTCAGGGTCAATGCCAGCGCTTCGTTAATACAGATGTAGGTGTTCCACAGG
GTAGCCAGCAGCATCCTGCGATGCAGATCCGGAACATAATGGTGCAGGGCGCTGACTTCCGCGTTTCCAG
ACTTTACGAAACACGGAAACCGAAGACCATTCATGTTGTTGCTCAGGTCGCAGACGTTTTGCAGCAGCAG
TCGCTTCACGTTCGCTCGCGTATCGGTGATTCATTCTGCTAACCAGTAAGGCAACCCCGCCAGCCTAGCC
GGGTCCTCAACGACAGGAGCACGATCATGCGCACCCGTGGCCAGGACCCAACGCTGCCCGAGATGCGCCG
CGTGCGGCTGCTGGAGATGGCGGACGCGATGGATATGTTCTGCCAAGGGTTGGTTTGCGCATTCACAGTT
CTCCGCAAGAATTGATTGGCTCCAATTCTTGGAGTGGTGAATCCGTTAGCGAGGTGCCGCCGGCTTCCAT
TCAGGTCGAGGTGGCCCGGCTCCATGCACCGCGACGCAACGCGGGGAGGCAGACAAGGTATAGGGCGGCG
CCTACAATCCATGCCAACCCGTTCCATGTGCTCGCCGAGGCGGCATAAATCGCCGTGACGATCAGCGGTC
CAATGATCGAAGTTAGGCTGGTAAGAGCCGCGAGCGATCCTTGAAGCTGTCCCTGATGGTCGTCATCTAC
CTGCCTGGACAGCATGGCCTGCAACGCGGGCATCCCGATGCCGCCGGAAGCGAGAAGAATCATAATGGGG
AAGGCCATCCAGCCTCGCGTCGCGAACGCCAGCAAGACGTAGCCCAGCGCGTCGGCCGCCATGCCGGCGA
TAATGGCCTGCTTCTCGCCGAAACGTTTGGTGGCGGGACCAGTGACGAAGGCTTGAGCGAGGGCGTGCAA
GATTCCGAATACCGCAAGCGACAGGCCGATCATCGTCGCGCTCCAGCGAAAGCGGTCCTCGCCGAAAATG
ACCCAGAGCGCTGCCGGCACCTGTCCTACGAGTTGCATGATAAAGAAGACAGTCATAAGTGCGGCGACGA
TAGTCATGCCCCGCGCCCACCGGAAGGAGCTGACTGGGTTGAAGGCTCTCAAGGGCATCGGTCGAGACGT
AGGATCCATGCATGTTAATTAACATCATCAATAATATACCTTATTTTGGATTGAAGCCAATATGATAATG
AGGGGGTGGAGTTTGTGACGTGGCGCGGGGCGTGGGAACGGGGCGGGTGACGTAGGTTTTAGGGCGGAGT
AACTTGTATGTGTTGGGAATTGTAGTTTTCTTAAAATGGGAAGTGACGTAACGTGGGAAAACGGAAGTGA
CGATTTGAGGAAGTTGTGGGTTTTTTGGCTTTCGTTTCTGGGCGTAGGTTCGCGTGCGGTTTTCTGGGTG
TTTTTTGTGGACTTTAACCGTTACGTCATTTTTTAGTCCTATATATACTCGCTCTGCACTTGGCCCTTTT
TTACACTGTGACTGATTGAGCTGGTGCCGTGTCGAGTGGTGTTTTTTTAATAGGTTTTCTTTTTTACTGG
TAAGGCTGACTGTTATGGCTGCCGCTGTGGAAGCGCTGTATGTTGTTCTGGAGCGGGAGGGTGCTATTTT
GCCTAGGCAGGAGGGTTTTTCAGGTGTTTATGTGTTTTTCTCTCCTATTAATTTTGTTATACCTCCTATG
GGGGCTGTAATGTTGTCTCTACGCCTGCGGGTATGTATTCCCCCGGGCTATTTCGGTCGCTTTTTAGCAC
TGACCGATGTGAATCAACCTGATGTGTTTACCGAGTCTTACATTATGACTCCGGACATGACCGAGGAGCT
GTCGGTGGTGCTTTTTAATCACGGTGACCAGTTTTTTTACGGTCACGCCGGCATGGCCGTAGTCCGTCTT
ATGCTTATAAGGGTTGTTTTTCCTGTTGTAAGACAGGCTTCTAATGTTTAAATGTTTTTTTGTTATTTTA
TTTTGTGTTTATGCAGAAACCCGCAGACATGTTTGAGAGAAAAATGGTGTCTTTTTCTGTGGTGGTTCCG
GAGCTTACCTGCCTTTATCTGCATGAGCATGACTACGATGTGCTTTCTTTTTTGCGCGAGGCTTTGCCTG
ATTTTTTGAGCAGCACCTTGCATTTTATATCGCCGCCCATGCAACAAGCTTACATCGGGGCTACGCTGGT
TAGCATAGCTCCGAGTATGCGTGTCATAATCAGTGTGGGTTCTTTTGTCATGGTTCCTGGCGGGGAAGTG
GCCGCGCTGGTCCGTGCAGACCTGCACGATTATGTTCAGCTGGCCCTGCGAAGGGACCTACGGGATCGCG
GTATTTTTGTTAATGTTCCGCTTTTGAATCTTATACAGGTCTGTGAGGAACCTGAATTTTTGCAATCATG
ATTCGCTGCTTGAGGCTGAAGGTGGAGGGCGCTCTGGAGCAGATTTTTACAATGGCCGGACTTAATATTC
GGGATTTGCTTAGAGATATATTGAGAAGGTGGCGAGATGAGAATTATTTGGGCATGGTTGAAGGTGCTGG
AATGTTTATAGAGGAGATTCACCCTGAAGGGTTTAGCCTTTACGTCCACTTGGACGTGAGGGCCGTTTGC
CTTTTGGAAGCCATTGTGCAACATCTTACAAATGCCATTATCTGTTCTTTGGCTGTAGAGTTTGACCACG
CCACCGGAGGGGAGCGCGTTCACTTAATAGATCTTCATTTTGAGGTTTTGGATAATCTTTTGGAATAAAA
AAAAAAACATGGTTCTTCCAGCTCTTCCCGCTCCTCCCGTGTGTGACTCGCAGAACGAATGTGTAGGTTG
GCTGGGTGTGGCTTATTCTGCGGTGGTGGATGTTATCAGGGCAGCGGCGCATGAAGGAGTTTACATAGAA
CCCGAAGCCAGGGGGCGCCTGGATGCTTTGAGAGAGTGGATATACTACAACTACTACACAGAGCGATCTA
AGCGGCGAGACCGGAGACGCAGATCTGTTTGTCACGCCCGCACCTGGTTTTGCTTCAGGAAATATGACTA
CGTCCGGCGTTCCATTTGGCATGACACTACGACCAACACGATCTCGGTTGTCTCGGCGCACTCCGTACAG
TAGGGATCGTCTACCTCCTTTTGAGACAGAAACCCGCGCTACCATACTGGAGGATCATCCGCTGCTGCCC
GAATGTAACACTTTGACAATGCACAACGTGAGTTACGTGCGAGGTCTTCCCTGCAGTGTGGGATTTACGC
TGATTCAGGAATGGGTTGTTCCCTGGGATATGGTTCTAACGCGGGAGGAGCTTGTAATCCTGAGGAAGTG
TATGCACGTGTGCCTGTGTTGTGCCAACATTGATATCATGACGAGCATGATGATCCATGGTTACGAGTCC
TGGGCTCTCCACTGTCATTGTTCCAGTCCCGGTTCCCTGCAGTGTATAGCCGGCGGGCAGGTTTTGGCCA
GCTGGTTTAGGATGGTGGTGGATGGCGCCATGTTTAATCAGAGGTTTATATGGTACCGGGAGGTGGTGAA
TTACAACATGCCAAAAGAGGTAATGTTTATGTCCAGCGTGTTTATGAGGGGTCGCCACTTAATCTACCTG
CGCTTGTGGTATGATGGCCACGTGGGTTCTGTGGTCCCCGCCATGAGCTTTGGATACAGCGCCTTGCACT
GTGGGATTTTGAACAATATTGTGGTGCTGTGCTGCAGTTACTGTGCTGATTTAAGTGAGATCAGGGTGCG
CTGCTGTGCCCGGAGGACAAGGCGCCTTATGCTGCGGGCGGTGCGAATCATCGCTGAGGAGACCACTGCC
ATGTTGTATTCCTGCAGGACGGAGCGGCGGCGGCAGCAGTTTATTCGCGCGCTGCTGCAGCACCACCGCC
CTATCCTGATGCACGATTATGACTCTACCCCCATGTAGGCGTGGACTTCTCCTTCGCCGCCCGTTAAGCA
ACCGCAAGTTGGACAGCAGCCTGTGGCTCAGCAGCTGGACAGCGACATGAACTTAAGTGAGCTGCCCGGG
GAGTTTATTAATATCACTGATGAGCGTTTGGCTCGACAGGAAACCGTGTGGAATATAACACCTAAGAATA
TGTCTGTTACCCATGATATGATGCTTTTTAAGGCCAGCCGGGGAGAAAGGACTGTGTACTCTGTGTGTTG
GGAGGGAGGTGGCAGGTTGAATACTAGGGTTCTGTGAGTTTGATTAAGGTACGGTGATCTGTATAAGCTA
TGTGGTGGTGGGGCTATACTACTGAATGAAAAATGACTTGAAATTTTCTGCAATTGAAAAATAAACACGT
TGAAACATAACACAAACGATTCTTTATTCTTGGGCAATGTATGAAAAAGTGTAAGAGGATGTGGCAAATA
TTTCATTAATGTAGTTGTGGCCAGACCAGTCCCATGAAAATGACATAGAGTATGCACTTGGAGTTGTGTC
TCCTGTTTCCTGTGTACCGTTTAGTGTAATGGTTAGTGTTACAGGTTTAGTTTTGTCTCCGTTTAAGTAA
ACTTGACTGACAATGTTACTTTTGGCAGTTTTACCGTGAGATTTTGGATAAGCTGATAGGTTAGGCATAA
ATCCAACAGCGTTTGTATAGGCTGTGCCTTCAGTAAGATCTCCATTTCTAAAGTTCCAATATTCTGGGTC
CAGGAAGGAATTGTTTAGTAGCACTCCATTTTCGTCAAATCTTATAATAAGATGAGCACTTTGAACTGTT
CCAGATATTGGAGCCAAACTGCCTTTAACAGCCAAAACTGAAACTGTAGCAAGTATTTGACTGCCACATT
TTGTTAAGACCAAAGTGAGTTTAGCATCTTTCTCTGCATTTAGTCTACAGTTAGGAGATGGAGCTGGTGT
GGTCCACAAAGTTAGCTTATCATTATTTTTGTTTCCTACTGTAATGGCACCTGTGCTGTCAAAACTAAGG
CCAGTTCCTAGTTTAGGAACCATAGCCTTGTTTGAATCAAATTCTAGGCCATGGCCAATTTTTGTTTTGA
GGGGATTTGTGTTTGGTGCATTAGGTGAACCAAATTCAAGCCCATCTCCTGCATTAATGGCTATGGCTGT
AGCGTCAAACATCAACCCCTTGGCAGTGCTTAGGTTAACCTCAAGCTTTTTGGAATTGTTTGAAGCTGTA
AACAAGTAAAGGCCTTTGTTGTAGTTAATATCCAAGTTGTGGGCTGAGTTTATAAAAAGAGGGCCCTGTC
CTAGTCTTAGATTTAGTTGGTTTTGAGCATCAAACGGATAACTAACATCAAGTATAAGGCGTCTGTTTTG
AGAATCAATCCTTAGTCCTCCTGCTACATTAAGTTGCATATTGCCTTGTGAATCAAAACCCAAGGCTCCA
GTAACTTTAGTTTGCAAGGAAGTATTATTAATAGTCACACCTGGACCAGTTGCTACGGTCAAAGTGTTTA
GGTCGTCTGTTACATGCAAAGGAGCCCCGTACTTTAGTCCTAGTTTTCCATTTTGTGTATAAATGGGCTC
TTTCAAGTCAATGCCCAAGCTACCAGTGGCAGTAGTTAGAGGGGGTGAGGCAGTGATAGTAAGGGTACTG
CTATCGGTGGTGGTGAGGGGGCCTGATGTTTGCAGGGCTAGCTTTCCTTCTGACACTGTGAGGGGTCCTT
GGGTGGCAATGCTAAGTTTGGAGTCGTGCACGGTTAGCGGGGCCTGTGATTGCATGGTGAGTGTGTTGCC
CGCGACCATTAGAGGTGCGGCGGCAGCCACAGTTAGGGCTTCTGAGGTAACTGTGAGGGGTGCAGATATT
TCCAGGTTTATGTTTGACTTGGTTTTTTTGAGAGGTGGGCTCACAGTGGTTACATTTTGGGAGGTAAGGT
TGCCGGCCTCGTCCAGAGAGAGGCCGTTGCCCATTTTGAGCGCAAGCATGCCATTGGAGGTAACTAGAGG
TTCGGATAGGCGCAAAGAGAGTACCCCAGGGGGACTCTCTTGAAACCCATTGGGGGATACAAAGGGAGGA
GTAAGAAAAGGCACAGTTGGAGGACCGGTTTCCGTGTCATATGGATACACGGGGTTGAAGGTATCTTCAG
ACGGTCTTGCGCGCTTCATCTGCAACAACATGAAGATAGTGGGTGCGGATGGACAGGAACAGGAGGAAAC
TGACATTCCATTTAGATTGTGGAGAAAGTTTGCAGCCAGGAGGAAGCTGCAATACCAGAGCTGGGAGGAG
GGCAAGGAGGTGCTGCTGAATAAACTGGACAGAAATTTGCTAACTGATTTTAAGTAAGTGATGCTTTATT
ATTTTTTTTTATTAGTTAAAGGGAATAAGATCCCCGGGTACTCTAGTTAATCGACTTAGGCGACCTGACA
TTAACTAGAGGATCTTGATGTAATCCAGGGTTAGGACAGTTGCAAATCACAGTGAGAACACAGGGTCCCC
TGTCCCGCTCAACTAGCAGGGGGCGCTGGGTAAACTCCCGAATCAGGCTACGGGCAAGCTCTCCCTGGGC
GGTAAGCCGGACGCCGTGCGCCGGGCCCTCGATATGATCCTCGGGCAATTCAAAGTAGCAAAACTCACCG
GAGTCGCGGGCAAAGCACTTGTGGCGGCGACAGTGGACCAGGTGTTTCAGGCGCAGTTGCTCTGCCTCTC
CACTTAACATTCAGTCGTAGCCGTCCGCCGAGTCCTTTACCGCGTCAAAGTTAGGAATAAATTGATCCGG
ATAGTGGCCGGGAGGTCCCGAGAAGGGGTTAAAGTAGACCGATGGCACAAACTCCTCAATAAATTGCAGA
GTTCCAATGCCTCCAGAGCGCGGCTCAGAGGACGAGGTCTGCAGAGTTAGGATTGCCTGACGAGGCGTGA
ATGAAGAGCGGCCGGCGCCGCCGATCTGAAATGTCCCGTCCGGACGGAGACCAAGCGAGGAGCTCACCGA
CTCGTCGTTGAGCTGAATACCTCGCCCTCTGATTGTCAGGTGAGTTATACCCTGCCCGGGCGACCGCACC
CTGTGACGAAAGCCGCCCGCAAGCTGCGCCCCTGAGTTAGTCATCTGAACTTCGGCCTGGGCGTCTCTGG
GAAGTACCACAGTGGTGGGAGCGGGACTTTCCTGGTACACCAGGGCAGCGGGCCAACTACGGGGATTAAG
GTTATTACGAGGTGTGGTGGTAATAGCCGCCTGTTCCAGGAGAATTCGGTTTCGGTGGGCGCGTATTCCG
TTGACCCGGGATATCATGTGGGGTCCCGCGCTCATGTAGTTTATTCGGGTTGAGTAGTCTTGGGCAGCTC
CAGCCGCAAGTCCCATTTGTGGCTGGTAACTCCACATGTAGGGCGTGGGAATTTCCTTGCTCATAATGGC
GCTGACAACAGGTGCTGGCGCCGGGTGTGGCCGCTGGAGATGACGTAGTTTTCGCGCTTAAATTTGAGAA
AGGGCGCGAAACTAGTCCTTAAGAGTCAGCGCGCAGTATTTACTGAAGAGAGCCTCCGCGTCTTCCAGCG
TGCGCCGAAGCTGATCTTCGCTTTTGTGATACAGGCAGCTGCGGGTGAGGGATCGCAGAGACCTGTTTTT
TATTTTCAGCTCTTGTTCTTGGCCCCTGCTCTGTTGAAATATAGCATACAGAGTGGGAAAAATCCTGTTT
CTAAGCTCGCGGGTCGATACGGGTTCGTTGGGCGCCAGACGCAGCGCTCCTCCTCCTGCTGCTGCCGCCG
CTGTGGATTTCTTGGGCTTTGTCAGAGTCTTGCTATCCGGTCGCCTTTGCTTCTGTGTGGCCGCTGCTGT
TGCTGCCGCTGCCGCCGGTGCAGTATGGGCTGTAGAGATGACGGTAGTAATGCAGGATGTTACGGGGGAA
GGCCACGCCGTGATGGTAGAGAAGAAAGCGGCGGGCGAAGGAGATGTTGCCCCCACAGTCTTGCAAGCAA
GCAACTATGGCGTTCTTGTGCCCGCGCCATGAGCGGTAGCCTTGGCGCTGTTGTTGCTCTTGGGCTAACG
GCGGCGGCTGCTTGGACTTACCGGCCCTGGTTCCAGTGGTGTCCCATCTACGGTTGGGTCGGCGAACGGG
CAGTGCCGGCGGCGCCTGAGGAGCGGAGGTTGTAGCCATGCTGGAACCGGTTGCCGATTTCTGGGGCGCC
GGCGAGGGGAATGCGACCGAGGGTGACGGTGTTTCGTCTGACACCTCTTCGACCTCGGAAGCTTCCTCGT
CTAGGCTCTCCCAGTCTTCCATCATGTCCTCCTCCTCCTCGTCCAAAACCTCCTCTGCCTGACTGTCCCA
GTATTCCTCCTCGTCCGTGGGTGGCGGCGGCAGCTGCAGCTTCTTTTTGGGTGCCATCCTGGGAAGCAAG
GGCCCGCGGCTGCTGCTGATAGGGCTGCGGCGGCGGGGGGATTGGGTTGAGCTCCTCGCCGGACTGGGGG
TCCAAGTAAACCCCCCGTCCCTTTCGTAGCAGAAACTCTTGGCGGGCTTTGTTGATGGCTTGCAATTGGC
CAAGAATGTGGCCCTGGGTAATGACGCAGGCGGTAAGCTCCGCATTAGGCGGGCGGGATTGGTCTTCGTA
GAACCTAATCTCGTGGGCGTGGTAGTCCTCAGGTACAAATTTGCGAAGGTAAGCCGACGTCCACAGCCCC
GGAGTGAGTTTCAACCCCGGAGCCGCGGACTTTTCGTCAGGCGAGGGACCCTGCAGCTCAAAGGTACCGA
TAATTTGACTTTCGTTAAGCAGCTGCGAATTGCAAACCAGGGAGCGGTGCGGGGTGCATAGGTTGCAGCG
ACAGTGACACTCCAGTAGACCGTCACCGCTCACGTCTTCCATTATGTCAGAGTGGTAGGCAAGGTAGTTG
GCTAGCTGCAGAAGGTAGCAGTGGCCCCAAAGCGGCGGAGGGCATTCGCGGTACTTAATGGGCACAAAGT
CGCTAGGAAGTGCACAGCAGGTGGCGGGCAAGATTCCTGAGCGCTCTAGGATAAAGTTCCTAAAGTTCTG
CAACATGCTTTGACTGGTGAAGTCTGGCAGACCCTGTTGCAGGGTTTTAAGCAGGCGTTCGGGGAAAATG
ATGTCCGCCAGGTGCGCGGCCACGGAGCGCTCGTTGAAGGCCGTCCATAGGTCCTTCAAGTTTTGCTTTA
GCAGTTTCTGCAGCTCCTTGAGGTTGCACTCCTCCAAGCACTGCTGCCAAACGCCCATGGCCGTCTGCCA
GGTGTAGCATAGAAATAAGTAAACGCAGTCGCGGACGTAGTCGCGGCGCGCCTCGCCCTTGAGCGTGGAA
TGAAGCACGTTTTGCCCAAGGCGGTTTTCGTGCAAAATTCCAAGGTAGGAGACCAGGTTGCAGAGCTCCA
CGTTGGAGATCTTGCAGGCCTGGCGTACGTAGCCCTGTCGAAAGGTGTAGTGCAATGTTTCCTCTAGCTT
GCGCTGCATCTCCGGGTCAGCAAAGAACCGCTGCATGCACTCAAGCTCCACGGTAACGAGCACTGCGGCC
ATCATTAGTTTGCGTCGCTCCTCCAAGTCGGCAGGCTCGCGCGTTTGAAGCCAGCGCGCTAGCTGCTCGT
CGCCAACTGCGGGTAGGCCCTCCTCTGTTTGTTCTTGCAAATTTGCATCCCTCTCCAGGGGCTGCGCACG
GCGCACGATCAGCTCACTCATGACTGTGCTCATGACCTTGGGGGGTAGGTTAAGTGCCGGGTAGGCAAAG
TGGGTGACCTCGATGCTGCGTTTTAGTACGGCTAGGCGCGCGTTGTCACCCTCGAGTTCCACCAACACTC
CAGAGTGACTTTCATTTTCGCTGTTTTCCTGTTGCAGAGCGTTTGCCGCGCGCTTCTCGTCGCGTCCAAG
ACCCTCAAAGATTTTTGGCACTTCGTTGAGCGAGGCGATATCAGGTATGACAGCGCCCTGCCGCAAGGCC
AGCTGCTTGTCCGCTCGGCTGCGGTTGGCACGGCAGGATAGGGGTATCTTGCAGTTTTGGAAAAAGATGT
GATAGGTGGCAAGCACCTCTGGCACGGCAAATACGGGGTAGAAGTTGAGGCGCGGGTTGGGCTCGCATGT
GCCGTTTTCTTGGCGTTTGGGGGGTACGCGCGGTGAGAATAGGTGGCGTTCGTAGGCAAGGCTGACATCC
GCTATGGCGAGGGGCACATCGCTGCGCTCTTGCAACGCGTCGCAGATAATGGCGCACTGGCGCTGCAGAT
GCTTCAACAGCACGTCGTCTCCCACATCTAGGTAGTCGCCATGCCTTTCGTCCCCCCGCCCGACTTGTTC
CTCGTTTGCCTCTGCGTTGTCCTGGTCTTGCTTTTTATCCTCTGTTGGTACTGAGCGGTCCTCGTCGTCT
TCGCTTACAAAACCTGGGTCCTGCTCGATAATCACTTCCTCCTCCTCAAGCGGGGGTGCCTCGACGGGGA
AGGTGGTAGGCGCGTTGGCGGCATCGGTGGAGGCGGTGGTGGCGAACTCAGAGGGGGCGGTTAGGCTGTC
CTTCTTCTCGACTGACTCCATGATCTTTTTCTGCCTATAGGAGAAGGAAATGGCCAGTCGGGAAGAGGAG
CAGCGCGAAACCACCCCCGAGCGCGGACGCGGTGCGGCGCGACGTCCCCCAACCATGGAGGACGTGTCGT
CCCCGTCCCCGTCGCCGCCGCCTCCCCGGGCGCCCCCAAAAAAGCGGATGAGGCGGCGTATCGAGTCCGA
GGACGAGGAAGACTCATCACAAGACGCGCTGGTGCCGCGCACACCCAGCCCGCGGCCATCGACCTCGGCG
GCGGATTTGGCCATTGCGCCCAAGAAGAAAAAGAAGCGCCCTTCTCCCAAGCCCGAGCGCCCGCCATCAC
CAGAGGTAATCGTGGACAGCGAGGAAGAAAGAGAAGATGTGGCGCTACAAATGGTGGGTTTCAGCAACCC
ACCGGTGCTAATCAAGCATGGCAAAGGAGGTAAGCGCACAGTGCGGCGGCTGAATGAAGACGACCCAGTG
GCGCGTGGTATGCGGACGCAAGAGGAAGAGGAAGAGCCCAGCGAAGCGGAAAGTGAAATTACGGTGATGA
ACCCGCTGAGTGTGCCGATCGTGTCTGCGTGGGAGAAGGGCATGGAGGCTGCGCGCGCGCTGATGGACAA
GTACCACGTGGATAACGATCTAAAGGCGAACTTCAAACTACTGCCTGACCAAGTGGAAGCTCTGGCGGCC
GTATGCAAGACCTGGCTGAACGAGGAGCACCGCGGGTTGCAGCTGACCTTCACCAGCAACAAGACCTTTG
TGACGATGATGGGGCGATTCCTGCAGGCGTACCTGCAGTCGTTTGCAGAGGTGACCTACAAGCATCACGA
GCCCACGGGCTGCGCGTTGTGGCTGCACCGCTGCGCTGAGATCGAAGGCGAGCTTAAGTGTCTACACGGA
AGCATTATGATAAATAAGGAGCACGTGATTGAAATGGATGTGACGAGCGAAAACGGGCAGCGCGCGCTGA
AGGAGCAGTCTAGCAAGGCCAAGATCGTGAAGAACCGGTGGGGCCGAAATGTGGTGCAGATCTCCAACAC
CGACGCAAGGTGCTGCGTGCACGACGCGGCCTGTCCGGCCAATCAGTTTTCCGGCAAGTCTTGCGGCATG
TTCTTCTCTGAAGGCGCAAAGGCTCAGGTGGCTTTTAAGCAGATCAAGGCTTTTATGCAGGCGCTGTATC
CTAACGCCCAGACCGGGCACGGTCACCTTTTGATGCCACTACGGTGCGAGTGCAACTCAAAGCCTGGGCA
CGCGCCCTTTTTGGGAAGGCAGCTACCAAAGTTGACTCCGTTCGCCCTGAGCAACGCGGAGGACCTGGAC
GCGGATCTGATCTCCGACAAGAGCGTGCTGGCCAGCGTGCACCACCCGGCGCTGATAGTGTTCCAGTGCT
GCAACCCTGTGTATCGCAACTCGCGCGCGCAGGGCGGAGGCCCCAACTGCGACTTCAAGATATCGGCGCC
CGACCTGCTAAACGCGTTGGTGATGGTGCGCAGCCTGTGGAGTGAAAACTTCACCGAGCTGCCGCGGATG
GTTGTGCCTGAGTTTAAGTGGAGCACTAAACACCAGTATCGCAACGTGTCCCTGCCAGTGGCGCATAGCG
ATGCGCGGCAGAACCCCTTTGATTTTTAAACGGCGCAGACGGCAAGGGTGGGGGTAAATAATCACCCGAG
AGTGTACAAATAAAAGCATTTGCCTTTATTGAAAGTGTCTCTAGTACATTATTTTTACATGTTTTTCAAG
TGACAAAAAGAAGTGGCGCTCCTAATCTGCGCACTGTGGCTGCGGAAGTAGGGCGAGTGGCGCTCCAGGA
AGCTGTAGAGCTGTTCCTGGTTGCGACGCAGGGTGGGCTGTACCTGGGGACTGTTGAGCATGGAGTTGGG
TACCCCGGTAATAAGGTTCATGGTGGGGTTGTGATCCATGGGAGTTTGGGGCCAGTTGGCAAAGGCGTGG
AGAAACATGCAGCAGAATAGTCCACAGGCGGCCGAGTTGGGCCCCTGTACGCTTTGGGTGGACTTTTCCA
GCGTTATACAGCGGTCGGGGGAAGAAGCAATGGCGCTACGGCGCAGGAGTGACTCGTACTCAAACTGGTA
AACCTGCTTGAGTCGCTGGTCAGAAAAGCCAAAGGGCTCAAAGAGGTAGCATGTTTTTGAGTGCGGGTTC
CAGGCAAAGGCCATCCAGTGTACGCCCCCAGTCTCGCGACCGGCCGTATTGACTATGGCGCAGGCGAGCT
TGTGTGGAGAAACAAAGCCTGGAAAGCGCTTGTCATAGGTGCCCAAAAAATATGGCCCACAACCAAGATC
TTTGACAATGGCTTTCAGTTCCTGCTCACTGGAGCCCATGGCGGCAGCTGTTGTTGATGTTGCTTGCTTC
TTTATGTTGTGGCGTTGCCGGCCGAGAAGGGCGTGCGCAGGTACACGGTTTCGATGACGCCGCGGTGCGG
CTGGTGCACACGGACCACGTCAAAGACTTCAAACAAAACATAAAGAAGGGTGGGCTCGTCCATGGGATCC
ACCTCAAAAGTCATGTCTAGCGCGTGGGCGGAGTTGGCGTAGAGAAGGTTTTGGCCCAGGTCTGTGAGTG
CGCCCATGGACATAAAGTTACTGGAGAATGGGATGCGCCAAAGGGTGCGATCGCAAAGAAACTTTTTCTG
GGTAATGCTGTCAACTGCGGTCTTGCCTATAAGCGGATAGGGGAAGTTAGCAGGGTAGGCCTGTCCTTCG
CGCATGGTGGGGGCAAGGTAGCCAACAAATCCAGAGTTGTTGTGTTGGTGTAGGATGCCCACCTGTTGGT
AGTCCTTGTATTTAGTATCATCCACCACCTGACGGCTCATGGGCTG
[453 nt withheld, positions 31691-32143]
GAGATAGTCGTTAAAGGACTGGTCGTTGGTGTCGTTTCTAAGCATGGCCTCAAGCGTGGAGGCGGTGTTG
TGGGCCATGGGGAAGAAGGTGGCGTAAAGGCAAATGCTATCAAACTTAATGCTGGCTCCGTCAACCCTTA
GGTCATTTCCTAGGGAGCTCTGCAGAACCATGTTAACATCCTTCCTGAAGTTCCACTCGTAGGTGTATGA
GCCCGGCAGGAGAAGGAGGTTTTTAATGGCAAAGAACTTCTGAGGCACCTGGATGTGGAAGGGCACATAG
CGACCATTGCCCAGCAACATTGAGCGGTAGCGCAGGCCAGCATTGCGGTGGTGGTTAAATGGGTTGACGT
TGTCCATATAGTCAAGGGACCAGCGTGCTCCAAGGTTAATGTAGCAGTCCACTAGCCCGGGAGCCACCAC
TCGCTTGTTCATGTAGTCGTAGGTGTTTGGGTTATCAGAAATTTTTACGTTGGAAGGACTGTACTTTAGC
TTGTCGGGCAAATACAGCGCTATGTTGGAGTACAGGAAATTTCTCCACAGGTTGGCATTTAGATTGATTT
CCATGGCAAAATTATTTCCAACTCTTATTTCATTTTTATCTGAAAATTCTGTAGCATCTTTTTCCCATCC
ATTTTCCTGACCTGTTTTAGGTTTTACCTTGGTAAGAGTCTCTGTATTAATCACACCTCCCAGTGGAAAG
CAGTAATTTGGAAGTTCATCTTCAGTTCCATGATTTTCAATAATTCTAACATCTGGATCATAGCTGTCAA
CAGCCTGATTCCACATAGAAAAGTACCTGGTTCTATCACCAATGGAATCAAGCAAAAGCTGGTATGAAAG
CTCTGTGTTTCTGTCTTGCAAATCTACAACAGCATTCAACTGCGATGCTTGGCCCGCCAGAACACCCATA
TTACCCGTGCTGTTGTAATACATTAGACCAATAAAATTGTCCCTAAAAGCAATGTAATTAGGCCTGTTGG
GCATAGATTGTTGGCCCATTAGTTCTCGTGAGTTACCTTCCTTAATAGTGGGCATGTAAGAAATATGAGT
GTCTGGGGTTTCTATATCTACATCTTCACTGTACAATACCACTTTAGGAGTCAAGTTATCACCATTGCCT
GCGGCTGCCTCAGTAGTTGAGAAAAATTGCATTTCCACTTGACTTTCTAGCTTTCCATTTTGTTGCTTTA
CAAGAATGCCTTGCCCTCCATTTTCATTTGTGGGTTTTGCATATGAACCGTAACATGGTTTCATTGGGGT
AGTCTTTTTTAGGACTCTCCCAGCTGCATGATTAATTTCTGTTTCGTACCACTGAGATTCTCCTATTTGA
GGTTCAGGTTGAAATGTTTTATCGGCATATTTAGGTGTTTGACCTTCGACACCTATTTGAATACCCTCCT
TTGTAATATTTATACCAGAATAAGGCGCCTGCCCAAATACGTGAGTTTTTTGCTGCTCAGCTTGCTCGTC
TACTTCGTCTTCGTTGTCATCGTCCTCTTCTTCTAGGTTTATTTCAAGAGCAGTAGCAGCTTCATCCCAT
TCGCAAGGATTTGGGGCACCCTTGGGAGCCAGGGCGTTGTAGGCAGTGCCAGAGTAGGGCTTAAAAGTAG
GGCCCCTGTCCAGCACGCCGCGGATGTCAAAGTACGTGGAAGCCATGTCCAGCACACGGTTATCACCCAC
AGCTAGGGTGAACCGCGCCTTGTACGAGTACGCAGTATCCTCACGGTCCACAGGGATGAACCGCAGCGTC
AAACGCTGGGACCGGTCTGTGGTCACGTCGTGCGTAGGCGCCACCGTGGGGTTTCTAAACTTGTTATTCA
GGCTGAAGTACGTCTCGGTGGCGCGGGCAAACTGCACCAGCCCGGGGCTCAGGTACTCCGAGGCGTCCTG
GCCCGAGATGTGCATGTAAGACCACTGCGGCATCATCGAAGGGGTAGCCATCTTGGAAAGCGGGCGCGCG
GCGGCTCAGCAGCTCCTCTGGCGGCGACATGGACGCATACATGACACACATACGACACGTTAGCTATCAG
AAGCATCGTCGGCGCTTCAGGGATTGCACCCCCAGACCCACGATGCTGTTCAGTGTGCTTTGCCAGTTGC
CACTGGCTACGGGCCGCAACGATCGCGGACCGCTGGCGGCGCGGCGCAGGGACGCGCGGCTAGGACGGGT
TACAACAACGGCGGTCGGGCCTGGCAGCACAGGTTTCTGCTGGGTGTCGGCGGGGGGAGGCAGGTCCAGC
GTTACGGGTGTGTGCTGGCCCAGCACTCCGGTAGCCATGGGCGCGATGGGACGGGTGGTGGGCAGGCCTT
GCTTTAGTGCCTCCTCGTACGAGGGAGGCTCGTCTATTTGCGTCACCAGAGTTTCTTCCCTGTCGGGGCG
CGGACGCTTTTCGCCACGCCCCTCTGGAGACACTGTCTCCACGGCCGGTGGAGGCTCCTCTACGGGAGGG
CGGGGATCAAGCTTACTGTTAATCTTATTTTGCACTGCCTGGTTGGCCAGGTCCACCACCCCGCTAATGC
CAGAGGCCAGGCCATCTACCACCTTTTGTTGGAAATTTTGCTCTTTCAACTTATCCCTCAGCATCTGGCC
TGTGCTGCTGTTCCAGGCCTTGCTGCCATAGTTCTTAACGGTGGAACCGAAATTTTTAATGCCGCTCCAC
AGCGAGCCCCAGCTGAAGGCGCCACCGCTCATATTGCTGGTGCCGATATCTTGCCAGTTTCCCATGAACG
GGCGCGAGCCGTGTCGCGGGGCCAGAGACGCAAAGTTGATGTCTTCCATTCTACAAAATAGTTACAGGAC
CAAGCGAGCGTGAGAGTCCAGACTTTTTATTTTGATTTTTCCACATGCAACTTGTTTTTAATCAGTGTCT
CTGCGCCTGCAAGGCCACGGATGCAATTCCGGGCACGGCGCCAATCGCCGCGGCGATCAGTGGAATAAGG
AGGGGCAGGATACCGCCGCGCATGCGACGGTGCGACGCGCGCCGCCGCCGGTGGTGCGCACGACGCATGC
CGCCCGTCAGGCCGTGGCCGGCCATGCCCCTCCTACGGTGCATTCTTCCTCGGAATCCCGGCACCGGGAA
ACGGAGGCGGCAGGTGAGGGCCATATCTGCAAGAACCACAAAGACCGGCTTTTAAACGATGCTGGGGTGG
TAGCGCGCTGTTGGCAGCACCAGGGTCCTGCCTCCTTCGCGAGCCACCCTGCGCACGGAAATCGGGGCCA
GCACGGGCTGGCGACGGCGACGGCGGCGGCGGGTTCCAGTGGTGGTTCGGCGTCGGGTAGTTGCTCGTCT
TCTGGGGCGGTAGGTGTAGCCACGATAGCCGGGGGTAGGCGCAATGGAAGGATGTAGGGCATATTCGGGC
AGTAGCGCGCTGGCGGCGCCGTACTTCCTCGAACGGCGCGGGCGCCGGGGGGCTGAAACGCGAAACATCC
ACGGGTCCGTTTGCACCTCCGTAGAGGTCTTGGACGCGGCCGCAGCGACCGCCTGCACCGCGGCATCCGC
CACCGCTGAGGCAACCGGGGACGTTTGTGTCTCCATGCCCTCTGTGGCGGTGGCAATACTGGTGCTACTG
GTAGTGGGTATCTGAACGTCCACGGTCTGCACGCCCAGTCCCGGCGCCACCTGCTTGATTGGCCGCACGC
GGACCTCGGGCTCCAGCCCAGGTTCCACGGTCATTTTTTCCAAGACATCTTCCAGTCGCTGGCGCTTGGG
TACCATCAGCTGCACGGTGGGTGCCAAGTCACCAGACTCGCGCTTTAGGCCGCGCTTTTCTTCGGACGGT
GCAAGCGCGGGCAGCACCTGCTGCAGTGTTACGGGCTTTAGGCTAGGTGTTGGGTTGCCCTCGTCCAGCG
GCAACGCCAGCATGTCCTTATGCCGCTTTCCGTAGGCAAACTCCCCGAGGCGCTCGTTGGCCTGCTCAAG
CAGGTCCTCGTCGCCGTACACCTCATCATACACGCGCTTGTAGGTGCGGGTGGAGCGCTCACCGGGCGTA
AAGACTACGGTGGTGCCGGGTCGCAAAACACGTTTTACGCGTCGACCTTTCCACTGTACCCGTCGCCTGG
GCGCGGTAGCGTGCAGCAGTTCCACCTCGTCGTCAAGTTCATCATCATCATCTTTCTTTTTCTTTTTGAC
CCGCTTTAGCTTTCGGGGCTTGTAATCCTGCTCTTCCTTCTTCGGGGGGCCATAGATCTCCGGCGCGATG
ACCTGGAGCATCTCTTCTTTGATTTTGCGCTTGGACATAGCTTCGTTGCGCGCCGCCGCCGCTGGATACA
TACAACAGTACGAGTCTAAGTAGTTTTTTCTTGCAATCTAGTTGCGCGGGGGGCGGGTGCGCACGGGCAC
GCGCAGGCCGCTAACCGAGTCGCGCACCCAATACACGTTGCCCCTGCGACCCTGAGTCATAGCACTAATG
GCCGCGGCTGCTGCGGCGGCCGCTCGTCGCCTGGACCTGGGGGGCACAGTGACAATACCCGCGGCCAGCC
TTCGAGCGGCCCGCATGGCCGCCCGTCGGCCGGTGCGACGTGCGCGGTTAAGCAGGGCCGCCGCCGCGCG
TTGGGCGGCAGTGCCGGGTCGGCGGCGGTGGCGACGTGCTACGCGCCTCCGCCGTCTCTTCATTTTAGCA
TAGCGCCGGGCTCCGCGCACCACGGTCTGAATGGCCGCGTCCACTGTGGACACTGGTGGCGGCGTGGGCG
TGTAGTTGCGCGCCTCCTCCACCACCGCGTCGATGGCGTCATCGACGGTGGTGCGCCCAGTGCGGCCGCG
TTTGTGCGCGCCCCAGGGCGCGCGGTAGTGCCCGCGCACGCGCACTGGGTGTTGGTCGGAGCGCTTCTTG
GCCCCGCCAAACATCTTGCTTGGGAAGCGCAGGCCCCAGCCTGTGTTATTGCTGGGCGATATAAGGATGG
ACATGCTTGCTCAAAAAGTGCGGCTCGATAGGACGCGCGGCGAGACTATGCCCAGGGCCTTGTAAACGTA
GGGGCAGGTGCGGCGTCTGGCGTCAGTAATGGTCACTCGCTGGACTCCTCCGATGCTGTTGCGCAGCGGT
AGCGTCCCGTGATCTGTGAGAGCAGGAACGTTTTCACTGACGGTGGTGATGGTGGGGGCTGGCGGGCGCG
CCAAAATCTGGTTCTCGGGAAAGCGATTGAACACGTGGGTCAGAGAGGTAAACTGGCGGATGAGTTGGGA
GTAGACGGCCTGGTCGTTGTAGAAGCTCTTGGAGTGCACGGGCAACAGCTCGGCGCCCACCACCGGAAAG
TTGCTGATCTGGCGCGTGGAGCGGAAGGTCACGGGGTCTTGCATCATGTCTGGCAACGACCAGTAGACCT
GCTCCGAGCCGCAGGTTACGTCAGGAGTGCAAAGCAGGGTCCATGAGCGGATTCCGGTCTGAGGGTCGCC
GTAGTTGTATGCAAGGTACCAGCTGCGGTACTGGGTGAAGGTGCTGTCATTGCTTATTAGGTTGTAACTG
CGTTTCTTGCTGTCCTCTGTCAGGGGTTTGATCACCGGTTTCTTCTGAGGCTTCTCGACCTCGGGTTGCG
CAGCGGGGGCGGCAGCTTCGGCCGCTGCTTCGGCCTCAGCGCGCTTCTCCTCAGCCCGTGTGGCAAAGGT
GTCGCCGCGAATGGCATGATCGTTCATGTCCTCCACCGGCTGCATTGCCGCGGCTGCCGCGTTGGAGTTC
TCTTCCGCGCCGCTGCCACTGCTGTTGCTGCCGCCTGCGCCACCCCCGCCCTGTTCGGTGTCATCTTTCA
AGCTCGCCTGGTAGGCGTCCACATCCAACAGTGCGGGAATGTTACCACCCTCCAGATCATCGTAGGTGAT
CCTAAAGCCCTCCTGGAAGGGTTGCCGCTTGCGGATGCCCAACAAGTTGCTCAGGCGGCTGTGGGTGAAG
TCCACCCCGCATCCTGGCAGCAAAATGATGTCTGGATGGAAGGCTTCGTTTGTATATACCCCAGGCATGA
CAAGACCAGTGACGGGGTCAAACCCCAGTCTGAAGTTGCGGGTGTCAAACTTTACCCCGATGTCGCTTTC
CAGAACCCCGTTCTGTCTGCCCACTTTCAAGTAGTGCTCCACGATCGCGTTGTTCATAAGGTCTATGGTC
ATGGTCTCGGAGTAGTTGCCCTCGGGCAGCGTGAACTCCACCCACTCGTATTTCAGCTCCACCTGATTGT
CCTTAGTAGGCAAGCGCGACACCATCACCCGCGCCTTAAACTTATTGGTAAACATGAACTCGTTCACATT
TGGCATGTTGGTATGCAGGATGGTTTTCAGGTCGCCGCCCCAGTGCGACCGGTCGTCAAGATTGATGGTC
TGTGTGCTTGCCTCCCCCGGGCTGTAGTCATTGTTTTGAATGACCGTGGTCAGAAAGTTGCTGTGGTCGT
TCTGGTAGTTCAGGGATGCCACATCCGTTGACTTGTTGTCCACCAGGTACACACGGGTGGTGTC
Features (pLannotate 1.2.2; 49 found; start..end, strand, type, name):
    276..2030    -  CDS            CAP3_ADE05: Experimental evidence at protein level: Swiss-Prot protein existence level 1. Structural component of the virion that acts as a cement protein on the capsid exterior and which mediates the interactions between the hexons, including the peripentonal hexons, and reaches all the way to the penton vertices. Two hexon linking proteins IIIa, one from each facet, stabilize the unique edge interface between a pair of facets. As the virus enters the host cell, hexon linking proteins IIIa are shed concomitant with virion acidification in the endosome. During virus assembly, seems to play a role in the s
   2054..3298    -  CDS            L1: PKG3_ADE05 - Experimental evidence at protein level: Swiss-Prot protein existence level 1. Involved in viral genome packaging through its interaction with packaging proteins 1 and 2. After proteolytic cleavage by adenovirus protease, L1 52/55k protein is removed from the capsid during viral maturation. From Human adenovirus C serotype 5 (HAdV-5) (Human adenovirus 5).
   3314..3471    -  ncRNA          VA: Accession: RF00102 - VA RNA
   3570..3726    -  ncRNA          VA: Accession: RF00102 - VA RNA
   3757..5760    +  CDS            PTP: TERM_ADE05 - Experimental evidence at protein level: Swiss-Prot protein existence level 1. Protein covalently bound to the viral DNA that acts as a primer for viral genomic replication by DNA strand displacement. Assembles on the viral origin of replication in an initiation complex with viral polymerase, DBP, host NFIA and host POU2F1/OCT1. During initiation, the polymerase covalently couples the first dCTP with Ser- 580 of pTP. The terminal protein stimulates the template activity over 20 fold compared to protein-free templates. Neo-synthesized viral genomes are linked to two preterminal prot
   5979..9146    +  CDS            POL: DPOL_ADE05 - Experimental evidence at protein level: Swiss-Prot protein existence level 1. Eukaryotic-type DNA polymerase involved in viral genomic replication. DNA synthesis is protein primed, and acts in a strand displacement replication. Assembles in complex with viral pTP, DBP, host NFIA and host POU2F1/OCT1 on viral origin of replication. The polymerase covalently transfers dCMP onto pTP, thereby initiating complementary strand synthesis. From Human adenovirus C serotype 5 (HAdV-5) (Human adenovirus 5).
   9002..10231   +  CDS            IVa2 (fragment): PKG1_ADEM1 - Protein inferred from homology: Swiss-Prot protein existence level 3. Component of the packaging machinery which encapsidates the viral DNA into preformed capsids and transcriptional activator of the viral major late promoter (MLP). Binds, along with packaging proteins 2 and 3, to the specific packaging sequence on the left end of viral genomic DNA and displays ATPase activity thereby providing the power stroke of the packaging machinery. The activity of packaging protein IVa2 is stimulated by protein 33K which acts as a terminase. May be the protein that pumps DNA into the capsid
  10318..10737   -  CDS            IX: CAP9_ADE05 - Experimental evidence at protein level: Swiss-Prot protein existence level 1. Structural component of the virion that acts as a cement protein on the capsid exterior and forms triskelion structures consisting of three molecules that stabilize three hexon trimers at the center of each icosahedral facet and fixes the peripentonal hexons. Dispensable for assembly. During virus entry, recruits the anterograde motor kinesin-1 to the capsid docked at the nuclear pore complex thereby subjecting the docked capsid to a pulling force. The resulting tension leads to capsid disruption, disper
  10899..11202   +  enhancer       CMV enhancer: human cytomegalovirus immediate early enhancer
  11203..11406   +  promoter       CMV promoter: human cytomegalovirus (CMV) immediate early promoter
  11566..12657   +  CDS            ALDOA: ALDOA_HUMAN - Also known as ALDA. Experimental evidence at protein level: Swiss-Prot protein existence level 1. Plays a key role in glycolysis and gluconeogenesis. In addition, may also function as scaffolding protein (By similarity). From Homo sapiens (Human).
  12712..12796   +  CDS            large T antigen (fragment): large T antigen from SV40 (simian virus 40)
  12819..12940   +  polyA_signal   SV40 poly(A) signal: SV40 polyadenylation signal
  13026..13329   +  enhancer       CMV enhancer: human cytomegalovirus immediate early enhancer
  13330..13533   +  promoter       CMV promoter: human cytomegalovirus (CMV) immediate early promoter
  13578..14294   +  CDS            EGFP: EGFP is a basic (constitutively fluorescent) green fluorescent protein published in 1996, derived from Aequorea victoria. It is reported to be a rapidly-maturing weak dimer with moderate acid sensitivity.
  14326..14410   +  CDS            large T antigen (fragment): large T antigen from SV40 (simian virus 40)
  14433..14554   +  polyA_signal   SV40 poly(A) signal: SV40 polyadenylation signal
  14697..14847   -  misc_signal    Ad5 Ψ: packaging signal for adenovirus serotype 5
  14935..15037   -  repeat_region  ITR: inverted terminal repeat of human adenovirus serotype 5 inverted
  15075..15433   +  rep_origin     f1 ori (sequence partly withheld): f1 bacteriophage origin of replication; arrow indicates direction of (+) strand synthesis
  15503..16297   -  CDS            NeoR/KanR: aminoglycoside phosphotransferase from Tn5; aph(3')-II (or nptII); confers resistance to neomycin, kanamycin, and G418 (Geneticin®)
  16329..16598   -  CDS            tnpA (fragment): TN5P_ECOLX - Also known as tnp. Experimental evidence at protein level: Swiss-Prot protein existence level 1. Mediates transposition of transposon Tn5 by a 'cut and paste' mechanism. First, the monomeric transposase binds the 19 bp inverted DNA repeats flanking the transposon. Then, dimerization of the DNA- bound transposase creates a synaptic DNA complex. After nicking of the first DNA strand, excision of the transposon proceeds through a series of intermediates. The transposase then mediates the insertion of the transposon at a new site by strand transfer. The activity of the wild- type tran
  16643..16957   +  CDS            bla(M) (fragment): β-lactamase lacking the signal sequence; bla(M); allows cytosolic expression of β-lactamase
  17129..17717   +  rep_origin     ori: high-copy-number ColE1/pMB1/pBR322/pUC origin of replication
  17903..18043   -  misc_feature   bom: basis of mobility region from pBR322
  18145..18336   -  CDS            rop: Rop protein, which maintains plasmids at low copy number; rop
  18353..18733   +  CDS            YPB1_ECOLX: Protein predicted: Swiss-Prot protein existence level 4. From Escherichia coli.
  18975..19599   -  CDS            TcR (fragment): tetracycline efflux protein; tet; confers resistance to tetracycline
  19627..19729   +  repeat_region  ITR: inverted terminal repeat of human adenovirus serotype 5 inverted
  20039..20422   +  CDS            E4RF1_ADE02: Experimental evidence at protein level: Swiss-Prot protein existence level 1. May modulate tight-junctions functions of infected cells through interactions with PDZ proteins. E4 ORF1 has ben show for Adenovirus 9 to interact with protein involved in tight junction regulation. May play a role in mTOR activation by activating PI3- kinase, thus overriding cellular checkpoint for translation. From Human adenovirus C serotype 2 (HAdV-2) (Human adenovirus 2).
  20473..20862   +  CDS            E4RF2_ADE02: Protein predicted: Swiss-Prot protein existence level 4. From Human adenovirus C serotype 2 (HAdV-2) (Human adenovirus 2).
  20862..21209   +  CDS            E411_ADE05: Experimental evidence at protein level: Swiss-Prot protein existence level 1. From Human adenovirus C serotype 5 (HAdV-5) (Human adenovirus 5).
  21488..22369   +  CDS            E434_ADE02: Experimental evidence at protein level: Swiss-Prot protein existence level 1. Plays a major role to prevent cellular inhibition of viral genome replication by nuclear bodies. Assembles an SCF-like E3 ubiquitin ligase complex based on the cellular proteins ELOB, ELOC, CUL5 and RBX1, in cooperation with viral E1B-55K. This viral RING-type ligase ubiquitinates cellular substrates prior to proteasomal degradation: p53/TP53, LIG4, MRE11-RAD50-NBS1 (MRN) complex, ITGA3, DAXX and BLM. From Human adenovirus C serotype 2 (HAdV-2) (Human adenovirus 2).
  22571..22648   +  CDS            E417_ADE03: Protein predicted: Swiss-Prot protein existence level 4. From Human adenovirus B serotype 3 (HAdV-3) (Human adenovirus 3).
  22781..24523   -  CDS            SPIKE_ADE05: Experimental evidence at protein level: Swiss-Prot protein existence level 1. Forms spikes that protrude from each vertex of the icosahedral capsid. Interacts with host coxsackievirus and adenovirus receptor CXADR located at the cell tight junctions to provide virion initial attachment to target cell. The fiber protein binds to CXADR with a higher affinity than CXADR binds to itself, thereby blocking the cell-cell adhesion function of CXADR dimers and leading to local disruption of the tight junction. Fiber protein present on neo- synthesized particles may thus disrupt the junctional integrity
  24534..24698   +  CDS            UXP_ADE05 (fragment): Experimental evidence at transcript level: Swiss-Prot protein existence level 2. Might play a role in viral replication since it is associated with viral replication centers. Seems to have an effect on DBP localization. From Human adenovirus C serotype 5 (HAdV-5) (Human adenovirus 5).
  24796..25074   -  CDS            E312_ADE02 (fragment): Experimental evidence at protein level: Swiss-Prot protein existence level 1. From Human adenovirus C serotype 2 (HAdV-2) (Human adenovirus 2).
  25078..25758   -  CDS            L4: CAP8_ADE02 - Experimental evidence at protein level: Swiss-Prot protein existence level 1. [Hexon-linking protein-C]: Structural component of the virion that acts as a cement protein on the capsid interior and which glue the peripentonal hexons and group-of-nine hexons together. From Human adenovirus C serotype 2 (HAdV-2) (Human adenovirus 2).
  25849..26232   -  CDS            SF33K_ADE02 (fragment): Experimental evidence at protein level: Swiss-Prot protein existence level 1. Probably functions as the small terminase that is part of the molecular motor that translocates genomic DNA in empty capsid during DNA packaging. This motor is located at a unique vertex and comprises at least the IVa2 ATPase, the small terminase 33K and probably a portal. Forms a ring-like structure of about 17 nm in which genomic DNA is translocated into the capsid. Stimulates IVa2 ATPase activity in the presence of the viral genome. Once the DNA is packaged, the terminase detaches: the 33K protein is present in th
  26445..28865   -  CDS            L4: SHUT_ADE05 - Experimental evidence at protein level: Swiss-Prot protein existence level 1. Protein that inhibits host translation while promoting late viral translation by ribosome shunting. Blocks host cap-dependent translation by binding to eIF4G, displacing MKNK1 from cap initiation complexes and preventing EIF4E phosphorylation. Binds to the tripartite leader sequence of viral late mRNAs and recruits host eIF4G, PABPC1/poly-A binding protein and 40S ribosomes subunits on viral mRNAs, allowing ribosome shunting and efficient translation of late viral mRNAs even though conventional translati
  28894..30480   +  CDS            DBP: DNB2_ADE05 - Experimental evidence at protein level: Swiss-Prot protein existence level 1. Plays a role in the elongation phase of viral strand displacement replication by unwinding the template in an ATP- independent fashion, employing its capacity to form multimers. Also enhances the rate of initiation. Released from template upon second strand synthesis. Assembles in complex with viral pTP, viral pol, host NFIA and host POU2F1/OCT1 on viral origin of replication. Covers the whole ssDNA genome during synthesis. The complementary strand synthesis induces its relese from DNA template. May inhi
  30582..31193   -  CDS            L3: PRO_ADE05 - Experimental evidence at transcript level: Swiss-Prot protein existence level 2. Cleaves viral precursor proteins (pTP, pIIIa, pVI, pVII, pVIII, and pX) inside newly assembled particles giving rise to mature virions. Protease complexed to its cofactor slides along the viral DNA to specifically locate and cleave the viral precursors. Mature virions have a weakened organization compared to the unmature virions, thereby facilitating subsequent uncoating. Without maturation, the particle lacks infectivity and is unable to uncoat. Late in adenovirus infection, in the cytoplasm, may part
  31229..34084   -  CDS            L3 (sequence partly withheld): CAPSH_ADE05 - Experimental evidence at protein level: Swiss-Prot protein existence level 1. Major capsid protein that self-associates to form 240 hexon trimers, each in the shape of a hexagon, building most of the pseudo T=25 capsid. Assembled into trimeric units with the help of the chaperone shutoff protein. Transported by pre-protein VI to the nucleus where it associates with other structural proteins to form an empty capsid. Might be involved, through its interaction with host dyneins, in the intracellular microtubule-dependent transport of incoming viral capsid to the nucleus. From Human
  34173..34922   -  CDS            L3: CAP6_ADE05 - Experimental evidence at protein level: Swiss-Prot protein existence level 1. [Protease cofactor]: Cofactor that activates the viral protease. Binds to viral protease in a 1:1 ratio. From Human adenovirus C serotype 5 (HAdV-5) (Human adenovirus 5).
  35008..35247   -  CDS            COR10_ADE02: Experimental evidence at protein level: Swiss-Prot protein existence level 1. [Pre-core protein X]: Interacts with the viral DNA and aids in tightly condensing it within the capsid. Cleavage of pre-core protein X may serve to partially relax this structure within the mature virion prior to its entry into the nucleus. From Human adenovirus C serotype 2 (HAdV-2) (Human adenovirus 2).
  35278..36381   -  CDS            L2: CORE5_ADE05 - Experimental evidence at protein level: Swiss-Prot protein existence level 1. Associates loosely with the viral DNA to form an outer shell around the nucleoprotein-DNA complex and links it with the capsid by binding the endosome lysis protein. Dissociates from the viral genome during entry. Might be involved in nuclear capsid assembly of the viral particles through its association with NPM1/nucleophosmin. From Human adenovirus C serotype 5 (HAdV-5) (Human adenovirus 5).
  36454..37047   -  CDS            L2: NP_ADE02 - Experimental evidence at protein level: Swiss-Prot protein existence level 1. Plays a role in the inhibition of host immune response within the nucleus. Interacts with cellular nucleosomes and immobilizes the host immune danger signal HMGB1 on chromatin. In turn, prevents HMGB1 release out of the cell and thus decreases inflammation. Plays also a role in the wrapping and condensation of the viral DNA. May also promote viral genome import into the nucleus. From Human adenovirus C serotype 2 (HAdV-2) (Human adenovirus 2).
  37057..192     -  CDS            L2 (across the origin): CAPSP_ADE05 - Experimental evidence at protein level: Swiss-Prot protein existence level 1. Major capsid protein that self-associates to form penton base pentamers, each in the shape of a pentagon, situated at the 12 vertices of the pseudo T=25 capsid. Involved in virus secondary attachment to host cell after initial attachment by the fiber protein. Binds host integrin heterodimer ITGAV-ITGB5 (alphaV-beta5) thereby triggering clathrin-mediated endocytosis of virions. Mediates initial virus attachment to CXADR-negative cells. Binding to integrins ITGAV-ITGB5 also seems to induce macropinocytosi
