[The description below was written by a language model from this plasmid's Addgene catalogue record and pLannotate feature annotations shown in this document.]
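Description:
pAdEasy-hALDOA D34S is a recombinant human adenovirus serotype 5 genome carried as a large (about 38.6 kb) low-copy bacterial plasmid on the pAdEasy-1 backbone. The annotated sequence covers most of the Ad5 genome. It includes the replication genes (preterminal protein, DNA polymerase, DNA-binding protein), the VA RNAs, the late structural and packaging genes (hexon, penton base, fiber, IIIa, IX, IVa2, 52/55K, protease and core proteins) and the E4 open reading frames. No E1 genes are annotated and only a fragment of E3 is detected, which fits a replication-defective vector that would need an E1-complementing packaging line, although the record does not say this. Two Ad5 inverted terminal repeats and the Ψ packaging signal flank the viral genome. Between the ITRs lies the bacterial segment, which carries a ColE1/pBR322-type origin with bom and rop, an f1 origin and a Tn5-derived NeoR/KanR gene. Selection is with kanamycin. The β-lactamase and tetracycline-resistance sequences are present only as fragments.

The payload sits next to the packaging signal, where E1 would normally be, and consists of two independent expression cassettes. In the first, a CMV enhancer/promoter drives human ALDOA (fructose-bisphosphate aldolase A), followed by an SV40 polyadenylation signal. According to the catalogue fields, this ALDOA carries an N-terminal HA tag and has residue 34 changed to serine (D34S). The HA tag is not annotated separately in the feature table. The second cassette uses its own CMV promoter and SV40 poly(A) to express EGFP, which can serve as a fluorescent marker of transduced cells. The stated purpose of the mutation is to lower the catalytic constant for cleavage of fructose-1,6-bisphosphate into DHAP and G3P. The associated study concerns glucose sensing by AMPK through fructose-1,6-bisphosphate and aldolase.
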