Addgene plasmid #210813: pAdEasy-hALDOA D34S
Purpose: To reduce the catalytic constant (kcat) for conversion of FBP to dihydroxyacetone phosphate (DHAP) and glyceraldehyde-3-phosphate (G3P)
Depositing lab: Sheng-cai Lin. Depositing organization: Xiamen University. Publication: Fructose-1,6-bisphosphate and aldolase mediate glucose sensing by AMPK. Zhang CS, Hawley SA, Zong Y, Li M, Wang Z, Gray A, Ma T, Cui J, Feng JW, Zhu M, Wu YQ, Li TY, Ye Z, Lin SY, Yin H, Piao HL, Hardie DG, Lin SC. Nature. 2017 Aug 3;548(7665):112-116. doi: 10.1038/nature23275. Epub 2017 Jul 19. PubMed 28723898.
Backbone
  Vector backbone: pAdEasy-1
  Backbone size w/o insert (bp): 33500
  Vector type: Adenoviral
Growth in bacteria
  Bacterial resistance: Kanamycin, 50 μg/mL
  Growth temperature: 37°C
  Growth strain: NEB Stable
  Copy number: Low Copy
Gene/Insert
  Gene/Insert name: ALDOA
  Species: H. sapiens (human)
  Insert size (bp): 1095
  Mutation: residues 34 of ALDOA mutated to serine
  Entrez Gene: ALDOA (a.k.a. ALDA, GSD12, HEL-S-87p)
  Promoter: CMV
  Tag / fusion protein: HA (N terminal on insert)
  Cloning method: Gibson Cloning
Terms and licenses: Academic/Nonprofit Terms; Industry Terms: Not Available to Industry
How to cite: pAdEasy-hALDOA D34S was a gift from Sheng-cai Lin (Addgene plasmid # 210813 ; http://n2t.net/addgene:210813 ; RRID:Addgene_210813)
