>Addgene plasmid #210813 | pAdEasy-hALDOA D34S | depositor partial sequence | sequence record 411002 | hALDOA D34S gene
ATGCCCTACCAATATCCAGCACTGACCCCGGAGCAGAAGAAGGAGCTGTCTGACATCGCTCACCGCATCG
TGGCACCTGGCAAGGGCATCCTGGCTGCAAGTGAGTCCACTGGGAGCATTGCCAAGCGGCTGCAGTCCAT
TGGCACCGAGAACACCGAGGAGAACCGGCGCTTCTACCGCCAGCTGCTGCTGACAGCTGACGACCGCGTG
AACCCCTGCATTGGGGGTGTCATCCTCTTCCATGAGACACTCTACCAGAAGGCGGATGATGGGCGTCCCT
TCCCCCAAGTTATCAAATCCAAGGGCGGTGTTGTGGGCATCAAGGTAGACAAGGGCGTGGTCCCCCTGGC
AGGGACAAATGGCGAGACTACCACCCAAGGGTTGGATGGGCTGTCTGAGCGCTGTGCCCAGTACAAGAAG
GACGGAGCTGACTTCGCCAAGTGGCGTTGTGTGCTGAAGATTGGGGAACACACCCCCTCAGCCCTCGCCA
TCATGGAAAATGCCAATGTTCTGGCCCGTTATGCCAGTATCTGCCAGCAGAATGGCATTGTGCCCATCGT
GGAGCCTGAGATCCTCCCTGATGGGGACCATGACTTGAAGCGCTGCCAGTATGTGACCGAGAAGGTGCTG
GCTGCTGTCTACAAGGCTCTGAGTGACCACCACATCTACCTGGAAGGCACCTTGCTGAAGCCCAACATGG
TCACCCCAGGCCATGCTTGCACTCAGAAGTTTTCTCATGAGGAGATTGCCATGGCGACCGTCACAGCGCT
GCGCCGCACAGTGCCCCCCGCTGTCACTGGGATCACCTTCCTGTCTGGAGGCCAGAGTGAGGAGGAGGCG
TCCATCAACCTCAATGCCATTAACAAGTGCCCCCTGCTGAAGCCCTGGGCCCTGACCTTCTCCTACGGCC
GAGCCCTGCAGGCCTCTGCCCTGAAGGCCTGGGGCGGGAAGAAGGAGAACCTGAAGGCTGCGCAGGAGGA
GTATGTCAAGCGAGCCCTGGCCAACAGCCTTGCCTGTCAAGGAAAGTACACTCCGAGCGGTCAGGCTGGG
GCTGCTGCCAGCGAGTCCCTCTTCGTCTCTAACCACGCCTATTAA
